Addgene plasmid #68812: pAD/CMV/V5-DEST-Cdc42-2G
Purpose: FRET-based biosensor reporting on endogenous Cdc42 activation (for Adenovirus production)
Depositing lab: Olivier Pertz. Depositing organization: University of Basel. Publication: Spatio-temporal co-ordination of RhoA, Rac1 and Cdc42 activation during prototypical edge protrusion and retraction dynamics. Martin K, Reimann A, Fritz RD, Ryu H, Jeon NL, Pertz O. Sci Rep. 2016 Feb 25;6:21901. doi: 10.1038/srep21901. PubMed 26912264.
Backbone
  Vector backbone: pAD/CMV/V5-DEST
  Backbone manufacturer: Invitrogen
  Backbone size w/o insert (bp): 36686
  Total vector size (bp): 37347
  Vector type: Mammalian Expression, Adenoviral
Growth in bacteria
  Bacterial resistance: Ampicillin, 100 μg/mL
  Growth temperature: 30°C
  Growth strain: NEB Stable
  Copy number: Low Copy
Gene/Insert
  Gene/Insert name: Cdc42 activation reporter
  Species: Synthetic
  Insert size (bp): 2670
  Promoter: CMV
  Tag / fusion protein: His (N terminal on insert); Myc (N terminal on insert)
  Cloning method: Gateway Cloning
  Sequencing primers: 5′ TAATACGACTCACTATAGGG; 3′ ACCGAGGAGAGGGTTAGGGAT
Terms and licenses: Academic/Nonprofit Terms; Industry Terms: Not Available to Industry
How to cite: pAD/CMV/V5-DEST-Cdc42-2G was a gift from Olivier Pertz (Addgene plasmid # 68812 ; http://n2t.net/addgene:68812 ; RRID:Addgene_68812)
