[The description below was written by a language model from this plasmid's Addgene catalogue record and pLannotate feature annotations shown in this document.]
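Description:
pAD/CMV/V5-DEST-Cdc42-2G is a large (about 37 kb) adenoviral expression plasmid built by Gateway recombination into the Invitrogen pAd/CMV/V5-DEST backbone, and it is intended for producing recombinant adenovirus that delivers a FRET biosensor for Cdc42 activation to mammalian cells. The backbone carries a human adenovirus serotype 5 genome flanked by the two inverted terminal repeats, with the Ad5 Ψ packaging signal at the left end. The annotated viral genes include the polymerase, preterminal protein, DNA-binding protein, VA RNAs, hexon, penton base, fiber, protease and E4 open reading frames. No E1 genes are annotated, and the expression cassette sits at the left end where E1 would normally lie, which fits a replication-defective vector that needs a complementing packaging cell line. In bacteria the plasmid is maintained through a ColE1/pUC-type origin and selected with ampicillin (AmpR). The record lists it as low copy.

The cassette is driven by the CMV immediate-early enhancer and promoter, is bounded by attB1 and attB2 sites, and ends with an HSV TK polyadenylation signal. The roughly 2.7 kb synthetic insert encodes a single-chain sensor. The order is mTFP1 as donor, a fragment of the Cdc42 effector WASP, circularly permuted cp173Venus as acceptor, and then Cdc42 itself. When the Cdc42 moiety is activated, presumably by the cell's own regulators, it should bind the WASP fragment and change the FRET signal. The catalogue lists N-terminal His and Myc tags, but the feature table instead shows a 6xHis annotation downstream of Cdc42 and no Myc feature. The short T7/lac operator/p10 elements inside the att sites look like carry-over from an earlier vector. The sequenced record is slightly longer than the stated total size. The associated work used such sensors to image Rho GTPase dynamics during cell edge protrusion and retraction.
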