Features (pLannotate 1.2.2; 54 found; start..end, strand, type, name):
      1..103     +  repeat_region  ITR: inverted terminal repeat of human adenovirus serotype 5 inverted
    191..341     +  misc_signal    Ad5 Ψ: packaging signal for adenovirus serotype 5
    524..576     -  misc_feature   bom (fragment): basis of mobility region from pBR322
    731..1110    +  enhancer       CMV enhancer: human cytomegalovirus immediate early enhancer
   1111..1314    +  promoter       CMV promoter: human cytomegalovirus (CMV) immediate early promoter
   1310..1343    +  LTR            5' LTR (truncated) (fragment): truncated 5' long terminal repeat (LTR) from HIV-1
   1359..1377    +  promoter       T7 promoter: promoter for bacteriophage T7 RNA polymerase
   1407..1431    +  protein_bind   attB1: mutant version of attB; recombination site for the Gateway® BP reaction BP Clonase™
   1513..1531    +  promoter       T7 promoter: promoter for bacteriophage T7 RNA polymerase
   1532..1556    +  protein_bind   lac operator: The lac repressor binds to the lac operator to inhibit transcription in E. coli. This inhibition can be relieved by adding lactose or isopropyl-β-D-thiogalactopyranoside (IPTG). lac repressor encoded by lacI
   1572..1679    +  promoter       p10 promoter: baculovirus promoter for expression in insect cells
   1768..1798    +  CDS            mTFP1 (fragment): monomeric teal (cyan) fluorescent protein (Ai et al., 2006) mammalian codon-optimized
   1814..2500    +  CDS            mTFP1: mTFP1 is a basic (constitutively fluorescent) cyan fluorescent protein published in 2006, derived from Clavularia sp.. It has low acid sensitivity.
   2498..2839    +  CDS            WAS (fragment): WASP_HUMAN - Also known as IMD2. Experimental evidence at protein level: Swiss-Prot protein existence level 1. Effector protein for Rho-type GTPases that regulates actin filament reorganization via its interaction with the Arp2/3 complex (PubMed:12235133, PubMed:12769847, PubMed:16275905). Important for efficient actin polymerization (PubMed:8625410, PubMed:12235133, PubMed:16275905). Possible regulator of lymphocyte and platelet function (PubMed:9405671). Mediates actin filament reorganization and the formation of actin pedestals upon infection by pathogenic bacteria (PubMed:18650809). In add
   3048..3718    +  CDS            cp173Venus (fragment): circularly permuted form of the Venus yellow fluorescent protein (Nagai et al., 2004) efficient FRET acceptor for CFP
   3788..4360    +  CDS            CDC42: CDC42_BOVIN - Experimental evidence at protein level: Swiss-Prot protein existence level 1. Plasma membrane-associated small GTPase which cycles between an active GTP-bound and an inactive GDP-bound state. In active state binds to a variety of effector proteins to regulate cellular responses. Involved in epithelial cell polarization processes. Regulates the bipolar attachment of spindle microtubules to kinetochores before chromosome congression in metaphase. Regulates cell migration. In neurons, plays a role in the extension and maintenance of the formation of filopodia, thin and actin-rich su
   4373..4390    +  CDS            6xHis: 6xHis affinity tag
   4405..4473    +  CDS            HBB (fragment): HBB_PONPY - Experimental evidence at transcript level: Swiss-Prot protein existence level 2. Involved in oxygen transport from the lung to the various peripheral tissues. From Pongo pygmaeus (Bornean orangutan).
   4506..4530    -  protein_bind   attB2: mutant version of attB; recombination site for the Gateway® BP reaction BP Clonase™
   4556..4597    +  CDS            V5 tag: epitope tag from simian virus 5
   4681..4729    +  polyA_signal   HSV TK poly(A) signal: herpes simplex virus thymidine kinase polyadenylation signal (Cole and Stacy, 1985)
   5011..5430    +  CDS            IX: CAP9_ADE05 - Experimental evidence at protein level: Swiss-Prot protein existence level 1. Structural component of the virion that acts as a cement protein on the capsid exterior and forms triskelion structures consisting of three molecules that stabilize three hexon trimers at the center of each icosahedral facet and fixes the peripentonal hexons. Dispensable for assembly. During virus entry, recruits the anterograde motor kinesin-1 to the capsid docked at the nuclear pore complex thereby subjecting the docked capsid to a pulling force. The resulting tension leads to capsid disruption, disper
   5517..6746    -  CDS            IVa2 (fragment): PKG1_ADEM1 - Protein inferred from homology: Swiss-Prot protein existence level 3. Component of the packaging machinery which encapsidates the viral DNA into preformed capsids and transcriptional activator of the viral major late promoter (MLP). Binds, along with packaging proteins 2 and 3, to the specific packaging sequence on the left end of viral genomic DNA and displays ATPase activity thereby providing the power stroke of the packaging machinery. The activity of packaging protein IVa2 is stimulated by protein 33K which acts as a terminase. May be the protein that pumps DNA into the capsid
   6602..9769    -  CDS            POL: DPOL_ADE05 - Experimental evidence at protein level: Swiss-Prot protein existence level 1. Eukaryotic-type DNA polymerase involved in viral genomic replication. DNA synthesis is protein primed, and acts in a strand displacement replication. Assembles in complex with viral pTP, DBP, host NFIA and host POU2F1/OCT1 on viral origin of replication. The polymerase covalently transfers dCMP onto pTP, thereby initiating complementary strand synthesis. From Human adenovirus C serotype 5 (HAdV-5) (Human adenovirus 5).
   9988..11991   -  CDS            PTP: TERM_ADE05 - Experimental evidence at protein level: Swiss-Prot protein existence level 1. Protein covalently bound to the viral DNA that acts as a primer for viral genomic replication by DNA strand displacement. Assembles on the viral origin of replication in an initiation complex with viral polymerase, DBP, host NFIA and host POU2F1/OCT1. During initiation, the polymerase covalently couples the first dCTP with Ser- 580 of pTP. The terminal protein stimulates the template activity over 20 fold compared to protein-free templates. Neo-synthesized viral genomes are linked to two preterminal prot
  12022..12178   +  ncRNA          VA: Accession: RF00102 - VA RNA
  12277..12434   +  ncRNA          VA: Accession: RF00102 - VA RNA
  12452..13696   +  CDS            L1: PKG3_ADE05 - Experimental evidence at protein level: Swiss-Prot protein existence level 1. Involved in viral genome packaging through its interaction with packaging proteins 1 and 2. After proteolytic cleavage by adenovirus protease, L1 52/55k protein is removed from the capsid during viral maturation. From Human adenovirus C serotype 5 (HAdV-5) (Human adenovirus 5).
  13720..15474   +  CDS            CAP3_ADE05: Experimental evidence at protein level: Swiss-Prot protein existence level 1. Structural component of the virion that acts as a cement protein on the capsid exterior and which mediates the interactions between the hexons, including the peripentonal hexons, and reaches all the way to the penton vertices. Two hexon linking proteins IIIa, one from each facet, stabilize the unique edge interface between a pair of facets. As the virus enters the host cell, hexon linking proteins IIIa are shed concomitant with virion acidification in the endosome. During virus assembly, seems to play a role in the s
  15559..17271   +  CDS            L2: CAPSP_ADE05 - Experimental evidence at protein level: Swiss-Prot protein existence level 1. Major capsid protein that self-associates to form penton base pentamers, each in the shape of a pentagon, situated at the 12 vertices of the pseudo T=25 capsid. Involved in virus secondary attachment to host cell after initial attachment by the fiber protein. Binds host integrin heterodimer ITGAV-ITGB5 (alphaV-beta5) thereby triggering clathrin-mediated endocytosis of virions. Mediates initial virus attachment to CXADR-negative cells. Binding to integrins ITGAV-ITGB5 also seems to induce macropinocytosi
  17281..17874   +  CDS            L2: NP_ADE02 - Experimental evidence at protein level: Swiss-Prot protein existence level 1. Plays a role in the inhibition of host immune response within the nucleus. Interacts with cellular nucleosomes and immobilizes the host immune danger signal HMGB1 on chromatin. In turn, prevents HMGB1 release out of the cell and thus decreases inflammation. Plays also a role in the wrapping and condensation of the viral DNA. May also promote viral genome import into the nucleus. From Human adenovirus C serotype 2 (HAdV-2) (Human adenovirus 2).
  17947..19050   +  CDS            L2: CORE5_ADE05 - Experimental evidence at protein level: Swiss-Prot protein existence level 1. Associates loosely with the viral DNA to form an outer shell around the nucleoprotein-DNA complex and links it with the capsid by binding the endosome lysis protein. Dissociates from the viral genome during entry. Might be involved in nuclear capsid assembly of the viral particles through its association with NPM1/nucleophosmin. From Human adenovirus C serotype 5 (HAdV-5) (Human adenovirus 5).
  19081..19320   +  CDS            COR10_ADE02: Experimental evidence at protein level: Swiss-Prot protein existence level 1. [Pre-core protein X]: Interacts with the viral DNA and aids in tightly condensing it within the capsid. Cleavage of pre-core protein X may serve to partially relax this structure within the mature virion prior to its entry into the nucleus. From Human adenovirus C serotype 2 (HAdV-2) (Human adenovirus 2).
  19406..20155   +  CDS            L3: CAP6_ADE05 - Experimental evidence at protein level: Swiss-Prot protein existence level 1. [Protease cofactor]: Cofactor that activates the viral protease. Binds to viral protease in a 1:1 ratio. From Human adenovirus C serotype 5 (HAdV-5) (Human adenovirus 5).
  20244..23099   +  CDS            L3 (sequence partly withheld): CAPSH_ADE05 - Experimental evidence at protein level: Swiss-Prot protein existence level 1. Major capsid protein that self-associates to form 240 hexon trimers, each in the shape of a hexagon, building most of the pseudo T=25 capsid. Assembled into trimeric units with the help of the chaperone shutoff protein. Transported by pre-protein VI to the nucleus where it associates with other structural proteins to form an empty capsid. Might be involved, through its interaction with host dyneins, in the intracellular microtubule-dependent transport of incoming viral capsid to the nucleus. From Human
  23135..23746   +  CDS            L3: PRO_ADE05 - Experimental evidence at transcript level: Swiss-Prot protein existence level 2. Cleaves viral precursor proteins (pTP, pIIIa, pVI, pVII, pVIII, and pX) inside newly assembled particles giving rise to mature virions. Protease complexed to its cofactor slides along the viral DNA to specifically locate and cleave the viral precursors. Mature virions have a weakened organization compared to the unmature virions, thereby facilitating subsequent uncoating. Without maturation, the particle lacks infectivity and is unable to uncoat. Late in adenovirus infection, in the cytoplasm, may part
  23848..25434   -  CDS            DBP: DNB2_ADE05 - Experimental evidence at protein level: Swiss-Prot protein existence level 1. Plays a role in the elongation phase of viral strand displacement replication by unwinding the template in an ATP- independent fashion, employing its capacity to form multimers. Also enhances the rate of initiation. Released from template upon second strand synthesis. Assembles in complex with viral pTP, viral pol, host NFIA and host POU2F1/OCT1 on viral origin of replication. Covers the whole ssDNA genome during synthesis. The complementary strand synthesis induces its relese from DNA template. May inhi
  25463..27883   +  CDS            L4: SHUT_ADE05 - Experimental evidence at protein level: Swiss-Prot protein existence level 1. Protein that inhibits host translation while promoting late viral translation by ribosome shunting. Blocks host cap-dependent translation by binding to eIF4G, displacing MKNK1 from cap initiation complexes and preventing EIF4E phosphorylation. Binds to the tripartite leader sequence of viral late mRNAs and recruits host eIF4G, PABPC1/poly-A binding protein and 40S ribosomes subunits on viral mRNAs, allowing ribosome shunting and efficient translation of late viral mRNAs even though conventional translati
  28096..28479   +  CDS            SF33K_ADE02 (fragment): Experimental evidence at protein level: Swiss-Prot protein existence level 1. Probably functions as the small terminase that is part of the molecular motor that translocates genomic DNA in empty capsid during DNA packaging. This motor is located at a unique vertex and comprises at least the IVa2 ATPase, the small terminase 33K and probably a portal. Forms a ring-like structure of about 17 nm in which genomic DNA is translocated into the capsid. Stimulates IVa2 ATPase activity in the presence of the viral genome. Once the DNA is packaged, the terminase detaches: the 33K protein is present in th
  28570..29250   +  CDS            L4: CAP8_ADE02 - Experimental evidence at protein level: Swiss-Prot protein existence level 1. [Hexon-linking protein-C]: Structural component of the virion that acts as a cement protein on the capsid interior and which glue the peripentonal hexons and group-of-nine hexons together. From Human adenovirus C serotype 2 (HAdV-2) (Human adenovirus 2).
  29254..29574   +  CDS            E312_ADE02: Experimental evidence at protein level: Swiss-Prot protein existence level 1. From Human adenovirus C serotype 2 (HAdV-2) (Human adenovirus 2).
  29989..30354   +  CDS            E3145_ADE02: Experimental evidence at protein level: Swiss-Prot protein existence level 1. May prevent Nf-kappaB activation by immune signals like Tumor necrosis factor, presumably by inhibiting NFKB1 dimer DNA-binding. May act directly at the TNF receptor to inhibit signaling. From Human adenovirus C serotype 2 (HAdV-2) (Human adenovirus 2).
  30385..30549   -  CDS            UXP_ADE05 (fragment): Experimental evidence at transcript level: Swiss-Prot protein existence level 2. Might play a role in viral replication since it is associated with viral replication centers. Seems to have an effect on DBP localization. From Human adenovirus C serotype 5 (HAdV-5) (Human adenovirus 5).
  30560..32302   +  CDS            SPIKE_ADE05: Experimental evidence at protein level: Swiss-Prot protein existence level 1. Forms spikes that protrude from each vertex of the icosahedral capsid. Interacts with host coxsackievirus and adenovirus receptor CXADR located at the cell tight junctions to provide virion initial attachment to target cell. The fiber protein binds to CXADR with a higher affinity than CXADR binds to itself, thereby blocking the cell-cell adhesion function of CXADR dimers and leading to local disruption of the tight junction. Fiber protein present on neo- synthesized particles may thus disrupt the junctional integrity
  32435..32512   -  CDS            E417_ADE03: Protein predicted: Swiss-Prot protein existence level 4. From Human adenovirus B serotype 3 (HAdV-3) (Human adenovirus 3).
  32714..33595   -  CDS            E434_ADE02: Experimental evidence at protein level: Swiss-Prot protein existence level 1. Plays a major role to prevent cellular inhibition of viral genome replication by nuclear bodies. Assembles an SCF-like E3 ubiquitin ligase complex based on the cellular proteins ELOB, ELOC, CUL5 and RBX1, in cooperation with viral E1B-55K. This viral RING-type ligase ubiquitinates cellular substrates prior to proteasomal degradation: p53/TP53, LIG4, MRE11-RAD50-NBS1 (MRN) complex, ITGA3, DAXX and BLM. From Human adenovirus C serotype 2 (HAdV-2) (Human adenovirus 2).
  33874..34221   -  CDS            E411_ADE05: Experimental evidence at protein level: Swiss-Prot protein existence level 1. From Human adenovirus C serotype 5 (HAdV-5) (Human adenovirus 5).
  34221..34610   -  CDS            E4RF2_ADE02: Protein predicted: Swiss-Prot protein existence level 4. From Human adenovirus C serotype 2 (HAdV-2) (Human adenovirus 2).
  34661..35044   -  CDS            E4RF1_ADE02: Experimental evidence at protein level: Swiss-Prot protein existence level 1. May modulate tight-junctions functions of infected cells through interactions with PDZ proteins. E4 ORF1 has ben show for Adenovirus 9 to interact with protein involved in tight junction regulation. May play a role in mTOR activation by activating PI3- kinase, thus overriding cellular checkpoint for translation. From Human adenovirus C serotype 2 (HAdV-2) (Human adenovirus 2).
  35354..35456   -  repeat_region  ITR: inverted terminal repeat of human adenovirus serotype 5 inverted
  35510..35634   +  CDS            TcR (fragment): tetracycline efflux protein; tet; confers resistance to tetracycline
  35680..36268   -  rep_origin     ori: high-copy-number ColE1/pMB1/pBR322/pUC origin of replication
  36420..37280   -  CDS            AmpR: β-lactamase; bla; confers resistance to ampicillin, carbenicillin, and related antibiotics
  37281..37385   -  promoter       AmpR promoter: bla
>Addgene plasmid #68812 | pAD/CMV/V5-DEST-Cdc42-2G | addgene full sequence | sequence record 485415 | Addgene Long Read Sequencing Result
CATCATCAATAATATACCTTATTTTGGATTGAAGCCAATATGATAATGAGGGGGTGGAGTTTGTGACGTG
GCGCGGGGCGTGGGAACGGGGCGGGTGACGTAGTAGTGTGGCGGAAGTGTGATGTTGCAAGTGTGGCGGA
ACACATGTAAGCGACGGATGTGGCAAAAGTGACGTTTTTGGTGTGCGCCGGTGTACACAGGAAGTGACAA
TTTTCGCGCGGTTTTAGGCGGATGTTGTAGTAAATTTGGGCGTAACCGAGTAAGATTTGGCCATTTTCGC
GGGAAAACTGAATAAGAGGAAGTGAAATCTGAATAATTTTGTGTTACTCATAGCGCGTAATATTTGTCTA
GGGCCGCGGGGACTTTGACCGTTTACGTGGAGACTCGCCCAGGTGTTTTTCTCAGGTGTTTTCCGCGTTC
CGGGTCAAAGTTGGCGTTTTATTATTATAGTCAGTCGAAGCTTGGATCCGGTACCTCTAGAATTCTCGAG
CGGCCGCTAGCGACATCGGATCTCCCGATCCCCTATGGTGCACTCTCAGTACAATCTGCTCTGATGCCGC
ATAGTTAAGCCAGTATCTGCTCCCTGCTTGTGTGTTGGAGGTCGCTGAGTAGTGCGCGAGCAAAATTTAA
GCTACAACAAGGCAAGGCTTGACCGACAATTGCATGAAGAATCTGCTTAGGGTTAGGCGTTTTGCGCTGC
TTCGCGATGTACGGGCCAGATATACGCGTTGACATTGATTATTGACTAGTTATTAATAGTAATCAATTAC
GGGGTCATTAGTTCATAGCCCATATATGGAGTTCCGCGTTACATAACTTACGGTAAATGGCCCGCCTGGC
TGACCGCCCAACGACCCCCGCCCATTGACGTCAATAATGACGTATGTTCCCATAGTAACGCCAATAGGGA
CTTTCCATTGACGTCAATGGGTGGAGTATTTACGGTAAACTGCCCACTTGGCAGTACATCAAGTGTATCA
TATGCCAAGTACGCCCCCTATTGACGTCAATGACGGTAAATGGCCCGCCTGGCATTATGCCCAGTACATG
ACCTTATGGGACTTTCCTACTTGGCAGTACATCTACGTATTAGTCATCGCTATTACCATGGTGATGCGGT
TTTGGCAGTACATCAATGGGCGTGGATAGCGGTTTGACTCACGGGGATTTCCAAGTCTCCACCCCATTGA
CGTCAATGGGAGTTTGTTTTGGCACCAAAATCAACGGGACTTTCCAAAATGTCGTAACAACTCCGCCCCA
TTGACGCAAATGGGCGGTAGGCGTGTACGGTGGGAGGTCTATATAAGCAGAGCTCTCTGGCTAACTAGAG
AACCCACTGCTTACTGGCTTATCGAAATTAATACGACTCACTATAGGGAGACCCAAGCTGGCTAGTTAAG
CTATCAACAAGTTTGTACAAAAAAGCAGGCTTTAAAGGAACCAATTCAGTCGACTGGATCCGGTTATTGT
GCTGTCTCATCATTTTGGCAAAGAATTGGATCGGACCGAAATTAATACGACTCACTATAGGGGAATTGTG
AGCGGATAACAATTCCCCGGAGTTAATCCGGGACCTTTAATTCAACCCAACACAATATATTATAGTTAAA
TAAGAATTATTATCAAATCATTTGTATATTATAAAATACTATACTGTAAATTACATTTTATTTACAATCA
AAGGAGATATACCATGGCACACCATCACCACCATCACGGGAGCGGGGAGCAGAAACTAATATCAGAGGAG
GATCTTGGCTCAGGATCCTCCACCGACGGCATGGACGAGCTGTACAAGGGTGCTAGCGGAGGAATGGTGA
GCAAGGGCGAGGAGACCACAATGGGCGTAATCAAGCCCGACATGAAGATCAAGCTGAAGATGGAGGGCAA
CGTGAATGGCCACGCCTTCGTGATCGAGGGCGAGGGCGAGGGCAAGCCCTACGACGGCACCAACACCATC
AACCTGGAGGTGAAGGAGGGAGCCCCCCTGCCCTTCTCCTACGACATTCTGACCACCGCGTTCGCCTACG
GCAACAGGGCCTTCACCAAGTACCCCGACGACATCCCCAACTACTTCAAGCAGTCCTTCCCCGAGGGCTA
CTCTTGGGAGCGCACCATGACCTTCGAGGACAAGGGCATCGTGAAGGTGAAGTCCGACATCTCCATGGAG
GAGGACTCCTTCATCTACGAGATACACCTCAAGGGCGAGAACTTCCCCCCCAACGGCCCCGTGATGCAGA
AGAAGACCACCGGCTGGGACGCCTCCACCGAGAGGATGTACGTGCGCGACGGCGTGCTGAAGGGCGACGT
CAAGCACAAGCTGCTGCTGGAGGGCGGCGGCCACCACCGCGTTGACTTCAAGACCATCTACAGGGCCAAG
AAGGCGGTGAAGCTGCCCGACTATCACTTTGTGGACCACCGCATCGAGATCCTGAACCACGACAAGGACT
ACAACAAGGTGACCGTTTACGAGAGCGCCGTGGCCCGCAACTCCGGAGACATCCAGAACCCTGACATCAC
GAGTTCACGATACCGTGGGCTCCCAGCACCTGGACCTAGCCCAGCTGATAAGAAACGCTCAGGGAAGAAG
AAGATCAGCAAAGCTGATATTGGTGCACCCAGTGGATTCAAGCATGTCAGCCACGTGGGGTGGGACCCCC
AGAATGGATTTGACGTGAACAACCTCGACCCCGACCTGCGCAGTCTGTTCTCCAGGGCAGGAATCAGCGA
GGCCCAGCTCACCGACGCCGAGACCTCTAAACTTATCTACGACTTCATTGAGGACCAGGGTGGGCTGGAG
GCTGTGCGGCAGGAGATGAGGCGCCAGGAGCCACTTCCGCCCGGGACTTCTGGTTCTGGTAAACCTGGTT
CTGGTGAAGGTTCTACTAAAGGGACTTCTGGTTCTGGTAAACCTGGTTCTGGTGAAGGTTCTACTAAAGG
GACTTCTGGTTCTGGTAAACCTGGTTCTGGTGAAGGTTCTACTAAAGGGACTTCTGGTTCTGGTAAACCT
GGTTCTGGTGAAGGTTCTACTAAAGGGGCGGCCGCCATGCTGCTGCCCGACAACCACTACCTGAGCTACC
AGTCCGCCCTGAGCAAAGACCCCAACGAGAAGCGCGATCACATGGTCCTGCTGGAGTTCGTGACCGCCGC
CGGGATCACTCTCGGCATGGACGAGCTGTACAAGGGTGGCAGCGGTGGCATGGTGAGCAAGGGCGAGGAG
CTGTTCACCGGGGTGGTGCCCATCCTGGTCGAGCTGGACGGCGACGTAAACGGCCACAAGTTCAGCGTGT
CCGGCGAGGGCGAGGGCGATGCCACCTACGGCAAGCTGACCCTGAAGCTGATCTGCACCACCGGCAAGCT
GCCCGTGCCCTGGCCCACCCTCGTGACCACCCTGGGCTACGGCCTGATGTGCTTCGCCCGCTACCCCGAC
CACATGAAGCAGCACGACTTCTTCAAGTCCGCCATGCCCGAAGGCTACGTCCAGGAGCGCACCATCTTCT
TCAAGGACGACGGCAACTACAAGACCCGCGCCGAGGTGAAGTTCGAGGGCGACACCCTGGTGAACCGCAT
CGAGCTGAAGGGCATCGACTTCAAGGAGGACGGCAACATCCTGGGGCACAAGCTGGAGTACAACTACAAC
AGCCACAACGTCTATATCACCGCCGACAAGCAGAAGAACGGCATCAAGGCCAACTTCAAGATCCGCCACA
ACATCGAGGACGGCGGCGTGCAGCTCGCCGACCACTACCAGCAGAACACCCCCATCGGCGACGGCCCCGT
GGGTACCATGCAGACAATTAAGTGTGTTGTTGTTGGTGATGGTGCTGTTGGTAAAACATGTCTCCTGATA
TCCTACACAACAAACAAATTCCCATCGGAATATGTACCAACTGTTTTTGACAACTATGCAGTCACAGTTA
TGATTGGTGGAGAGCCATACACTCTTGGACTTTTTGATACTGCAGGGCAAGAGGATTATGACAGACTACG
ACCGCTAAGTTATCCACAGACAGATGTTTTTCTAGTATGTTTCTCAGTGGTCTCTCCATCCTCATTTGAA
AATGTGAAAGAAAAGTGGGTGCCTGAGATAACTCACCACTGTCCAAAGACTCCTTTCTTGCTTGTTGGGA
CCCAAATTGATCTCAGAGATGACCCCTCTACTATTGAGAAACTTGCCAAGAACAAACAGAAGCCTATTAC
TCCAGAGACTGCTGAAAAGCTGGCGCGGGATCTGAAGGCTGTCAAGTATGTGGAGTGCTCTGCCCTCACA
CAGAAAGGCCTAAAGAATGTGTTTGATGAAGCAATATTGGCTGCCCTGGAGCCTCCAGAACCGAAGAAGA
GCCGCAGGTGTGTGCTGCTATGACTCGAGCACCACCATCACCATCACCATCACTAAGTGATTAACCTCAG
GTGCAGGCTGCCTATCAGAAGGTGGTGGCTGGTGTGGCCAATGCCCTGGCTCACAAATACCACTGAGATC
GAGCGGCCGCACTCGAGATATCTAGACCCAGCTTTCTTGTACAAAGTGGTTGATCTAGAGGGCCCGCGGT
TCGAAGGTAAGCCTATCCCTAACCCTCTCCTCGGTCTCGATTCTACGCGTACCGGTTAGTAATGAGTTTA
AACGGGGGAGGCTAACTGAAACACGGAAGGAGACAATACCGGAAGGAACCCGCGCTATGACGGCAATAAA
AAGACAGAATAAAACGCACGGGTGTTGGGTCGTTTGTTCATAAACGCGGGGTTCGGTCCCAGGGCTGGCA
CTCTGTCGATACCCCACCGAGACCCCATTGGGGCCAATACGCCCGCGTTTCTTCCTTTTCCCCACCCCAC
CCCCCAAGTTCGGGTGAAGGCCCAGGGCTCGCAGCCAACGTCGGGGCGGCAGGCCCTGCCATAGCAGATC
CGATTCGACAGATCACTGAAATGTGTGGGCGTGGCTTAAGGGTGGGAAAGAATATATAAGGTGGGGGTCT
TATGTAGTTTTGTATCTGTTTTGCAGCAGCCGCCGCCGCCATGAGCACCAACTCGTTTGATGGAAGCATT
GTGAGCTCATATTTGACAACGCGCATGCCCCCATGGGCCGGGGTGCGTCAGAATGTGATGGGCTCCAGCA
TTGATGGTCGCCCCGTCCTGCCCGCAAACTCTACTACCTTGACCTACGAGACCGTGTCTGGAACGCCGTT
GGAGACTGCAGCCTCCGCCGCCGCTTCAGCCGCTGCAGCCACCGCCCGCGGGATTGTGACTGACTTTGCT
TTCCTGAGCCCGCTTGCAAGCAGTGCAGCTTCCCGTTCATCCGCCCGCGATGACAAGTTGACGGCTCTTT
TGGCACAATTGGATTCTTTGACCCGGGAACTTAATGTCGTTTCTCAGCAGCTGTTGGATCTGCGCCAGCA
GGTTTCTGCCCTGAAGGCTTCCTCCCCTCCCAATGCGGTTTAAAACATAAATAAAAAACCAGACTCTGTT
TGGATTTGGATCAAGCAAGTGTCTTGCTGTCTTTATTTAGGGGTTTTGCGCGCGCGGTAGGCCCGGGACC
AGCGGTCTCGGTCGTTGAGGGTCCTGTGTATTTTTTCCAGGACGTGGTAAAGGTGACTCTGGATGTTCAG
ATACATGGGCATAAGCCCGTCTCTGGGGTGGAGGTAGCACCACTGCAGAGCTTCATGCTGCGGGGTGGTG
TTGTAGATGATCCAGTCGTAGCAGGAGCGCTGGGCGTGGTGCCTAAAAATGTCTTTCAGTAGCAAGCTGA
TTGCCAGGGGCAGGCCCTTGGTGTAAGTGTTTACAAAGCGGTTAAGCTGGGATGGGTGCATACGTGGGGA
TATGAGATGCATCTTGGACTGTATTTTTAGGTTGGCTATGTTCCCAGCCATATCCCTCCGGGGATTCATG
TTGTGCAGAACCACCAGCACAGTGTATCCGGTGCACTTGGGAAATTTGTCATGTAGCTTAGAAGGAAATG
CGTGGAAGAACTTGGAGACGCCCTTGTGACCTCCAAGATTTTCCATGCATTCGTCCATAATGATGGCAAT
GGGCCCACGGGCGGCGGCCTGGGCGAAGATATTTCTGGGATCACTAACGTCATAGTTGTGTTCCAGGATG
AGATCGTCATAGGCCATTTTTACAAAGCGCGGGCGGAGGGTGCCAGACTGCGGTATAATGGTTCCATCCG
GCCCAGGGGCGTAGTTACCCTCACAGATTTGCATTTCCCACGCTTTGAGTTCAGATGGGGGGATCATGTC
TACCTGCGGGGCGATGAAGAAAACGGTTTCCGGGGTAGGGGAGATCAGCTGGGAAGAAAGCAGGTTCCTG
AGCAGCTGCGACTTACCGCAGCCGGTGGGCCCGTAAATCACACCTATTACCGGCTGCAACTGGTAGTTAA
GAGAGCTGCAGCTGCCGTCATCCCTGAGCAGGGGGGCCACTTCGTTAAGCATGTCCCTGACTCGCATGTT
TTCCCTGACCAAATCCGCCAGAAGGCGCTCGCCGCCCAGCGATAGCAGTTCTTGCAAGGAAGCAAAGTTT
TTCAACGGTTTGAGACCGTCCGCCGTAGGCATGCTTTTGAGCGTTTGACCAAGCAGTTCCAGGCGGTCCC
ACAGCTCGGTCACCTGCTCTACGGCATCTCGATCCAGCATATCTCCTCGTTTCGCGGGTTGGGGCGGCTT
TCGCTGTACGGCAGTAGTCGGTGCTCGTCCAGACGGGCCAGGGTCATGTCTTTCCACGGGCGCAGGGTCC
TCGTCAGCGTAGTCTGGGTCACGGTGAAGGGGTGCGCTCCGGGCTGCGCGCTGGCCAGGGTGCGCTTGAG
GCTGGTCCTGCTGGTGCTGAAGCGCTGCCGGTCTTCGCCCTGCGCGTCGGCCAGGTAGCATTTGACCATG
GTGTCATAGTCCAGCCCCTCCGCGGCGTGGCCCTTGGCGCGCAGCTTGCCCTTGGAGGAGGCGCCGCACG
AGGGGCAGTGCAGACTTTTGAGGGCGTAGAGCTTGGGCGCGAGAAATACCGATTCCGGGGAGTAGGCATC
CGCGCCGCAGGCCCCGCAGACGGTCTCGCATTCCACGAGCCAGGTGAGCTCTGGCCGTTCGGGGTCAAAA
ACCAGGTTTCCCCCATGCTTTTTGATGCGTTTCTTACCTCTGGTTTCCATGAGCCGGTGTCCACGCTCGG
TGACGAAAAGGCTGTCCGTGTCCCCGTATACAGACTTGAGAGGCCTGTCCTCGAGCGGTGTTCCGCGGTC
CTCCTCGTATAGAAACTCGGACCACTCTGAGACAAAGGCTCGCGTCCAGGCCAGCACGAAGGAGGCTAAG
TGGGAGGGGTAGCGGTCGTTGTCCACTAGGGGGTCCACTCGCTCCAGGGTGTGAAGACACATGTCGCCCT
CTTCGGCATCAAGGAAGGTGATTGGTTTGTAGGTGTAGGCCACGTGACCGGGTGTTCCTGAAGGGGGGCT
ATAAAAGGGGGTGGGGGCGCGTTCGTCCTCACTCTCTTCCGCATCGCTGTCTGCGAGGGCCAGCTGTTGG
GGTGAGTACTCCCTCTGAAAAGCGGGCATGACTTCTGCGCTAAGATTGTCAGTTTCCAAAAACGAGGAGG
ATTTGATATTCACCTGGCCCGCGGTGATGCCTTTGAGGGTGGCCGCATCCATCTGGTCAGAAAAGACAAT
CTTTTTGTTGTCAAGCTTGGTGGCAAACGACCCGTAGAGGGCGTTGGACAGCAACTTGGCGATGGAGCGC
AGGGTTTGGTTTTTGTCGCGATCGGCGCGCTCCTTGGCCGCGATGTTTAGCTGCACGTATTCGCGCGCAA
CGCACCGCCATTCGGGAAAGACGGTGGTGCGCTCGTCGGGCACCAGGTGCACGCGCCAACCGCGGTTGTG
CAGGGTGACAAGGTCAACGCTGGTGGCTACCTCTCCGCGTAGGCGCTCGTTGGTCCAGCAGAGGCGGCCG
CCCTTGCGCGAGCAGAATGGCGGTAGGGGGTCTAGCTGCGTCTCGTCCGGGGGGTCTGCGTCCACGGTAA
AGACCCCGGGCAGCAGGCGCGCGTCGAAGTAGTCTATCTTGCATCCTTGCAAGTCTAGCGCCTGCTGCCA
TGCGCGGGCGGCAAGCGCGCGCTCGTATGGGTTGAGTGGGGGACCCCATGGCATGGGGTGGGTGAGCGCG
GAGGCGTACATGCCGCAAATGTCGTAAACGTAGAGGGGCTCTCTGAGTATTCCAAGATATGTAGGGTAGC
ATCTTCCACCGCGGATGCTGGCGCGCACGTAATCGTATAGTTCGTGCGAGGGAGCGAGGAGGTCGGGACC
GAGGTTGCTACGGGCGGGCTGCTCTGCTCGGAAGACTATCTGCCTGAAGATGGCATGTGAGTTGGATGAT
ATGGTTGGACGCTGGAAGACGTTGAAGCTGGCGTCTGTGAGACCTACCGCGTCACGCACGAAGGAGGCGT
AGGAGTCGCGCAGCTTGTTGACCAGCTCGGCGGTGACCTGCACGTCTAGGGCGCAGTAGTCCAGGGTTTC
CTTGATGATGTCATACTTATCCTGTCCCTTTTTTTTCCACAGCTCGCGGTTGAGGACAAACTCTTCGCGG
TCTTTCCAGTACTCTTGGATCGGAAACCCGTCGGCCTCCGAACGGTAAGAGCCTAGCATGTAGAACTGGT
TGACGGCCTGGTAGGCGCAGCATCCCTTTTCTACGGGTAGCGCGTATGCCTGCGCGGCCTTCCGGAGCGA
GGTGTGGGTGAGCGCAAAGGTGTCCCTGACCATGACTTTGAGGTACTGGTATTTGAAGTCAGTGTCGTCG
CATCCGCCCTGCTCCCAGAGCAAAAAGTCCGTGCGCTTTTTGGAACGCGGATTTGGCAGGGCGAAGGTGA
CATCGTTGAAGAGTATCTTTCCCGCGCGAGGCATAAAGTTGCGTGTGATGCGGAAGGGTCCCGGCACCTC
GGAACGGTTGTTAATTACCTGGGCGGCGAGCACGATCTCGTCAAAGCCGTTGATGTTGTGGCCCACAATG
TAAAGTTCCAAGAAGCGCGGGATGCCCTTGATGGAAGGCAATTTTTTAAGTTCCTCGTAGGTGAGCTCTT
CAGGGGAGCTGAGCCCGTGCTCTGAAAGGGCCCAGTCTGCAAGATGAGGGTTGGAAGCGACGAATGAGCT
CCACAGGTCACGGGCCATTAGCATTTGCAGGTGGTCGCGAAAGGTCCTAAACTGGCGACCTATGGCCATT
TTTTCTGGGGTGATGCAGTAGAAGGTAAGCGGGTCTTGTTCCCAGCGGTCCCATCCAAGGTTCGCGGCTA
GGTCTCGCGCGGCAGTCACTAGAGGCTCATCTCCGCCGAACTTCATGACCAGCATGAAGGGCACGAGCTG
CTTCCCAAAGGCCCCCATCCAAGTATAGGTCTCTACATCGTAGGTGACAAAGAGACGCTCGGTGCGAGGA
TGCGAGCCGATCGGGAAGAACTGGATCTCCCGCCACCAATTGGAGGAGTGGCTATTGATGTGGTGAAAGT
AGAAGTCCCTGCGACGGGCCGAACACTCGTGCTGGCTTTTGTAAAAACGTGCGCAGTACTGGCAGCGGTG
CACGGGCTGTACATCCTGCACGAGGTTGACCTGACGACCGCGCACAAGGAAGCAGAGTGGGAATTTGAGC
CCCTCGCCTGGCGGGTTTGGCTGGTGGTCTTCTACTTCGGCTGCTTGTCCTTGACCGTCTGGCTGCTCGA
GGGGAGTTACGGTGGATCGGACCACCACGCCGCGCGAGCCCAAAGTCCAGATGTCCGCGCGCGGCGGTCG
GAGCTTGATGACAACATCGCGCAGATGGGAGCTGTCCATGGTCTGGAGCTCCCGCGGCGTCAGGTCAGGC
GGGAGCTCCTGCAGGTTTACCTCGCATAGACGGGTCAGGGCGCGGGCTAGATCCAGGTGATACCTAATTT
CCAGGGGCTGGTTGGTGGCGGCGTCGATGGCTTGCAAGAGGCCGCATCCCCGCGGCGCGACTACGGTACC
GCGCGGCGGGCGGTGGGCCGCGGGGGTGTCCTTGGATGATGCATCTAAAAGCGGTGACGCGGGCGAGCCC
CCGGAGGTAGGGGGGGCTCCGGACCCGCCGGGAGAGGGGGCAGGGGCACGTCGGCGCCGCGCGCGGGCAG
GAGCTGGTGCTGCGCGCGTAGGTTGCTGGCGAACGCGACGACGCGGCGGTTGATCTCCTGAATCTGGCGC
CTCTGCGTGAAGACGACGGGCCCGGTGAGCTTGAACCTGAAAGAGAGTTCGACAGAATCAATTTCGGTGT
CGTTGACGGCGGCCTGGCGCAAAATCTCCTGCACGTCTCCTGAGTTGTCTTGATAGGCGATCTCGGCCAT
GAACTGCTCGATCTCTTCCTCCTGGAGATCTCCGCGTCCGGCTCGCTCCACGGTGGCGGCGAGGTCGTTG
GAAATGCGGGCCATGAGCTGCGAGAAGGCGTTGAGGCCTCCCTCGTTCCAGACGCGGCTGTAGACCACGC
CCCCTTCGGCATCGCGGGCGCGCATGACCACCTGCGCGAGATTGAGCTCCACGTGCCGGGCGAAGACGGC
GTAGTTTCGCAGGCGCTGAAAGAGGTAGTTGAGGGTGGTGGCGGTGTGTTCTGCCACGAAGAAGTACATA
ACCCAGCGTCGCAACGTGGATTCGTTGATATCCCCCAAGGCCTCAAGGCGCTCCATGGCCTCGTAGAAGT
CCACGGCGAAGTTGAAAAACTGGGAGTTGCGCGCCGACACGGTTAACTCCTCCTCCAGAAGACGGATGAG
CTCGGCGACAGTGTCGCGCACCTCGCGCTCAAAGGCTACAGGGGCCTCTTCTTCTTCTTCAATCTCCTCT
TCCATAAGGGCCTCCCCTTCTTCTTCTTCTGGCGGCGGTGGGGGAGGGGGGACACGGCGGCGACGACGGC
GCACCGGGAGGCGGTCGACAAAGCGCTCGATCATCTCCCCGCGGCGACGGCGCATGGTCTCGGTGACGGC
GCGGCCGTTCTCGCGGGGGCGCAGTTGGAAGACGCCGCCCGTCATGTCCCGGTTATGGGTTGGCGGGGGG
CTGCCATGCGGCAGGGATACGGCGCTAACGATGCATCTCAACAATTGTTGTGTAGGTACTCCGCCGCCGA
GGGACCTGAGCGAGTCCGCATCGACCGGATCGGAAAACCTCTCGAGAAAGGCGTCTAACCAGTCACAGTC
GCAAGGTAGGCTGAGCACCGTGGCGGGCGGCAGCGGGCGGCGGTCGGGGTTGTTTCTGGCGGAGGTGCTG
CTGATGATGTAATTAAAGTAGGCGGTCTTGAGACGGCGGATGGTCGACAGAAGCACCATGTCCTTGGGTC
CGGCCTGCTGAATGCGCAGGCGGTCGGCCATGCCCCAGGCTTCGTTTTGACATCGGCGCAGGTCTTTGTA
GTAGTCTTGCATGAGCCTTTCTACCGGCACTTCTTCTTCTCCTTCCTCTTGTCCTGCATCTCTTGCATCT
ATCGCTGCGGCGGCGGCGGAGTTTGGCCGTAGGTGGCGCCCTCTTCCTCCCATGCGTGTGACCCCGAAGC
CCCTCATCGGCTGAAGCAGGGCTAGGTCGGCGACAACGCGCTCGGCTAATATGGCCTGCTGCACCTGCGT
GAGGGTAGACTGGAAGTCATCCATGTCCACAAAGCGGTGGTATGCGCCCGTGTTGATGGTGTAAGTGCAG
TTGGCCATAACGGACCAGTTAACGGTCTGGTGACCCGGCTGCGAGAGCTCGGTGTACCTGAGACGCGAGT
AAGCCCTCGAGTCAAATACGTAGTCGTTGCAAGTCCGCACCAGGTACTGGTATCCCACCAAAAAGTGCGG
CGGCGGCTGGCGGTAGAGGGGCCAGCGTAGGGTGGCCGGGGCTCCGGGGGCGAGATCTTCCAACATAAGG
CGATGATATCCGTAGATGTACCTGGACATCCAGGTGATGCCGGCGGCGGTGGTGGAGGCGCGCGGAAAGT
CGCGGACGCGGTTCCAGATGTTGCGCAGCGGCAAAAAGTGCTCCATGGTCGGGACGCTCTGGCCGGTCAG
GCGCGCGCAATCGTTGACGCTCTAGACCGTGCAAAAGGAGAGCCTGTAAGCGGGCACTCTTCCGTGGTCT
GGTGGATAAATTCGCAAGGGTATCATGGCGGACGACCGGGGTTCGAGCCCCGTATCCGGCCGTCCGCCGT
GATCCATGCGGTTACCGCCCGCGTGTCGAACCCAGGTGTGCGACGTCAGACAACGGGGGAGTGCTCCTTT
TGGCTTCCTTCCAGGCGCGGCGGCTGCTGCGCTAGCTTTTTTGGCCACTGGCCGCGCGCAGCGTAAGCGG
TTAGGCTGGAAAGCGAAAGCATTAAGTGGCTCGCTCCCTGTAGCCGGAGGGTTATTTTCCAAGGGTTGAG
TCGCGGGACCCCCGGTTCGAGTCTCGGACCGGCCGGACTGCGGCGAACGGGGGTTTGCCTCCCCGTCATG
CAAGACCCCGCTTGCAAATTCCTCCGGAAACAGGGACGAGCCCCTTTTTTGCTTTTCCCAGATGCATCCG
GTGCTGCGGCAGATGCGCCCCCCTCCTCAGCAGCGGCAAGAGCAAGAGCAGCGGCAGACATGCAGGGCAC
CCTCCCCTCCTCCTACCGCGTCAGGAGGGGCGACATCCGCGGTTGACGCGGCAGCAGATGGTGATTACGA
ACCCCCGCGGCGCCGGGCCCGGCACTACCTGGACTTGGAGGAGGGCGAGGGCCTGGCGCGGCTAGGAGCG
CCCTCTCCTGAGCGGCACCCAAGGGTGCAGCTGAAGCGTGATACGCGTGAGGCGTACGTGCCGCGGCAGA
ACCTGTTTCGCGACCGCGAGGGAGAGGAGCCCGAGGAGATGCGGGATCGAAAGTTCCACGCAGGGCGCGA
GCTGCGGCATGGCCTGAATCGCGAGCGGTTGCTGCGCGAGGAGGACTTTGAGCCCGACGCGCGAACCGGG
ATTAGTCCCGCGCGCGCACACGTGGCGGCCGCCGACCTGGTAACCGCATACGAGCAGACGGTGAACCAGG
AGATTAACTTTCAAAAAAGCTTTAACAACCACGTGCGTACGCTTGTGGCGCGCGAGGAGGTGGCTATAGG
ACTGATGCATCTGTGGGACTTTGTAAGCGCGCTGGAGCAAAACCCAAATAGCAAGCCGCTCATGGCGCAG
CTGTTCCTTATAGTGCAGCACAGCAGGGACAACGAGGCATTCAGGGATGCGCTGCTAAACATAGTAGAGC
CCGAGGGCCGCTGGCTGCTCGATTTGATAAACATCCTGCAGAGCATAGTGGTGCAGGAGCGCAGCTTGAG
CCTGGCTGACAAGGTGGCCGCCATCAACTATTCCATGCTTAGCCTGGGCAAGTTTTACGCCCGCAAGATA
TACCATACCCCTTACGTTCCCATAGACAAGGAGGTAAAGATCGAGGGGTTCTACATGCGCATGGCGCTGA
AGGTGCTTACCTTGAGCGACGACCTGGGCGTTTATCGCAACGAGCGCATCCACAAGGCCGTGAGCGTGAG
CCGGCGGCGCGAGCTCAGCGACCGCGAGCTGATGCACAGCCTGCAAAGGGCCCTGGCTGGCACGGGCAGC
GGCGATAGAGAGGCCGAGTCCTACTTTGACGCGGGCGCTGACCTGCGCTGGGCCCCAAGCCGACGCGCCC
TGGAGGCAGCTGGGGCCGGACCTGGGCTGGCGGTGGCACCCGCGCGCGCTGGCAACGTCGGCGGCGTGGA
GGAATATGACGAGGACGATGAGTACGAGCCAGAGGACGGCGAGTACTAAGCGGTGATGTTTCTGATCAGA
TGATGCAAGACGCAACGGACCCGGCGGTGCGGGCGGCGCTGCAGAGCCAGCCGTCCGGCCTTAACTCCAC
GGACGACTGGCGCCAGGTCATGGACCGCATCATGTCGCTGACTGCGCGCAATCCTGACGCGTTCCGGCAG
CAGCCGCAGGCCAACCGGCTCTCCGCAATTCTGGAAGCGGTGGTCCCGGCGCGCGCAAACCCCACGCACG
AGAAGGTGCTGGCGATCGTAAACGCGCTGGCCGAAAACAGGGCCATCCGGCCCGACGAGGCCGGCCTGGT
CTACGACGCGCTGCTTCAGCGCGTGGCTCGTTACAACAGCGGCAACGTGCAGACCAACCTGGACCGGCTG
GTGGGGGATGTGCGCGAGGCCGTGGCGCAGCGTGAGCGCGCGCAGCAGCAGGGCAACCTGGGCTCCATGG
TTGCACTAAACGCCTTCCTGAGTACACAGCCCGCCAACGTGCCGCGGGGACAGGAGGACTACACCAACTT
TGTGAGCGCACTGCGGCTAATGGTGACTGAGACACCGCAAAGTGAGGTGTACCAGTCTGGGCCAGACTAT
TTTTTCCAGACCAGTAGACAAGGCCTGCAGACCGTAAACCTGAGCCAGGCTTTCAAAAACTTGCAGGGGC
TGTGGGGGGTGCGGGCTCCCACAGGCGACCGCGCGACCGTGTCTAGCTTGCTGACGCCCAACTCGCGCCT
GTTGCTGCTGCTAATAGCGCCCTTCACGGACAGTGGCAGCGTGTCCCGGGACACATACCTAGGTCACTTG
CTGACACTGTACCGCGAGGCCATAGGTCAGGCGCATGTGGACGAGCATACTTTCCAGGAGATTACAAGTG
TCAGCCGCGCGCTGGGGCAGGAGGACACGGGCAGCCTGGAGGCAACCCTAAACTACCTGCTGACCAACCG
GCGGCAGAAGATCCCCTCGTTGCACAGTTTAAACAGCGAGGAGGAGCGCATTTTGCGCTACGTGCAGCAG
AGCGTGAGCCTTAACCTGATGCGCGACGGGGTAACGCCCAGCGTGGCGCTGGACATGACCGCGCGCAACA
TGGAACCGGGCATGTATGCCTCAAACCGGCCGTTTATCAACCGCCTAATGGACTACTTGCATCGCGCGGC
CGCCGTGAACCCCGAGTATTTCACCAATGCCATCTTGAACCCGCACTGGCTACCGCCCCCTGGTTTCTAC
ACCGGGGGATTCGAGGTGCCCGAGGGTAACGATGGATTCCTCTGGGACGACATAGACGACAGCGTGTTTT
CCCCGCAACCGCAGACCCTGCTAGAGTTGCAACAGCGCGAGCAGGCAGAGGCGGCGCTGCGAAAGGAAAG
CTTCCGCAGGCCAAGCAGCTTGTCCGATCTAGGCGCTGCGGCCCCGCGGTCAGATGCTAGTAGCCCATTT
CCAAGCTTGATAGGGTCTCTTACCAGCACTCGCACCACCCGCCCGCGCCTGCTGGGCGAGGAGGAGTACC
TAAACAACTCGCTGCTGCAGCCGCAGCGCGAAAAAAACCTGCCTCCGGCATTTCCCAACAACGGGATAGA
GAGCCTAGTGGACAAGATGAGTAGATGGAAGACGTACGCGCAGGAGCACAGGGACGTGCCAGGCCCGCGC
CCGCCCACCCGTCGTCAAAGGCACGACCGTCAGCGGGGTCTGGTGTGGGAGGACGATGACTCGGCAGACG
ACAGCAGCGTCCTGGATTTGGGAGGGAGTGGCAACCCGTTTGCGCACCTTCGCCCCAGGCTGGGGAGAAT
GTTTTAAAAAAAAAAAAAGCATGATGCAAAATAAAAAACTCACCAAGGCCATGGCACCGAGCGTTGGTTT
TCTTGTATTCCCCTTAGTATGCGGCGCGCGGCGATGTATGAGGAAGGTCCTCCTCCCTCCTACGAGAGTG
TGGTGAGCGCGGCGCCAGTGGCGGCGGCGCTGGGTTCTCCCTTCGATGCTCCCCTGGACCCGCCGTTTGT
GCCTCCGCGGTACCTGCGGCCTACCGGGGGGAGAAACAGCATCCGTTACTCTGAGTTGGCACCCCTATTC
GACACCACCCGTGTGTACCTGGTGGACAACAAGTCAACGGATGTGGCATCCCTGAACTACCAGAACGACC
ACAGCAACTTTCTGACCACGGTCATTCAAAACAATGACTACAGCCCGGGGGAGGCAAGCACACAGACCAT
CAATCTTGACGACCGGTCGCACTGGGGCGGCGACCTGAAAACCATCCTGCATACCAACATGCCAAATGTG
AACGAGTTCATGTTTACCAATAAGTTTAAGGCGCGGGTGATGGTGTCGCGCTTGCCTACTAAGGACAATC
AGGTGGAGCTGAAATACGAGTGGGTGGAGTTCACGCTGCCCGAGGGCAACTACTCCGAGACCATGACCAT
AGACCTTATGAACAACGCGATCGTGGAGCACTACTTGAAAGTGGGCAGACAGAACGGGGTTCTGGAAAGC
GACATCGGGGTAAAGTTTGACACCCGCAACTTCAGACTGGGGTTTGACCCCGTCACTGGTCTTGTCATGC
CTGGGGTATATACAAACGAAGCCTTCCATCCAGACATCATTTTGCTGCCAGGATGCGGGGTGGACTTCAC
CCACAGCCGCCTGAGCAACTTGTTGGGCATCCGCAAGCGGCAACCCTTCCAGGAGGGCTTTAGGATCACC
TACGATGATCTGGAGGGTGGTAACATTCCCGCACTGTTGGATGTGGACGCCTACCAGGCGAGCTTGAAAG
ATGACACCGAACAGGGCGGGGGTGGCGCAGGCGGCAGCAACAGCAGTGGCAGCGGCGCGGAAGAGAACTC
CAACGCGGCAGCCGCGGCAATGCAGCCGGTGGAGGACATGAACGATCATGCCATTCGCGGCGACACCTTT
GCCACACGGGCTGAGGAGAAGCGCGCTGAGGCCGAAGCAGCGGCCGAAGCTGCCGCCCCCGCTGCGCAAC
CCGAGGTCGAGAAGCCTCAGAAGAAACCGGTGATCAAACCCCTGACAGAGGACAGCAAGAAACGCAGTTA
CAACCTAATAAGCAATGACAGCACCTTCACCCAGTACCGCAGCTGGTACCTTGCATACAACTACGGCGAC
CCTCAGACCGGAATCCGCTCATGGACCCTGCTTTGCACTCCTGACGTAACCTGCGGCTCGGAGCAGGTCT
ACTGGTCGTTGCCAGACATGATGCAAGACCCCGTGACCTTCCGCTCCACGCGCCAGATCAGCAACTTTCC
GGTGGTGGGCGCCGAGCTGTTGCCCGTGCACTCCAAGAGCTTCTACAACGACCAGGCCGTCTACTCCCAA
CTCATCCGCCAGTTTACCTCTCTGACCCACGTGTTCAATCGCTTTCCCGAGAACCAGATTTTGGCGCGCC
CGCCAGCCCCCACCATCACCACCGTCAGTGAAAACGTTCCTGCTCTCACAGATCACGGGACGCTACCGCT
GCGCAACAGCATCGGAGGAGTCCAGCGAGTGACCATTACTGACGCCAGACGCCGCACCTGCCCCTACGTT
TACAAGGCCCTGGGCATAGTCTCGCCGCGCGTCCTATCGAGCCGCACTTTTTGAGCAAGCATGTCCATCC
TTATATCGCCCAGCAATAACACAGGCTGGGGCCTGCGCTTCCCAAGCAAGATGTTTGGCGGGGCCAAGAA
GCGCTCCGACCAACACCCAGTGCGCGTGCGCGGGCACTACCGCGCGCCCTGGGGCGCGCACAAACGCGGC
CGCACTGGGCGCACCACCGTCGATGACGCCATCGACGCGGTGGTGGAGGAGGCGCGCAACTACACGCCCA
CGCCGCCACCAGTGTCCACAGTGGACGCGGCCATTCAGACCGTGGTGCGCGGAGCCCGGCGCTATGCTAA
AATGAAGAGACGGCGGAGGCGCGTAGCACGTCGCCACCGCCGCCGACCCGGCACTGCCGCCCAACGCGCG
GCGGCGGCCCTGCTTAACCGCGCACGTCGCACCGGCCGACGGGCGGCCATGCGGGCCGCTCGAAGGCTGG
CCGCGGGTATTGTCACTGTGCCCCCCAGGTCCAGGCGACGAGCGGCCGCCGCAGCAGCCGCGGCCATTAG
TGCTATGACTCAGGGTCGCAGGGGCAACGTGTATTGGGTGCGCGACTCGGTTAGCGGCCTGCGCGTGCCC
GTGCGCACCCGCCCCCCGCGCAACTAGATTGCAAGAAAAAACTACTTAGACTCGTACTGTTGTATGTATC
CAGCGGCGGCGGCGCGCAACGAAGCTATGTCCAAGCGCAAAATCAAAGAAGAGATGCTCCAGGTCATCGC
GCCGGAGATCTATGGCCCCCCGAAGAAGGAAGAGCAGGATTACAAGCCCCGAAAGCTAAAGCGGGTCAAA
AAGAAAAAGAAAGATGATGATGATGAACTTGACGACGAGGTGGAACTGCTGCACGCTACCGCGCCCAGGC
GACGGGTACAGTGGAAAGGTCGACGCGTAAAACGTGTTTTGCGACCCGGCACCACCGTAGTCTTTACGCC
CGGTGAGCGCTCCACCCGCACCTACAAGCGCGTGTATGATGAGGTGTACGGCGACGAGGACCTGCTTGAG
CAGGCCAACGAGCGCCTCGGGGAGTTTGCCTACGGAAAGCGGCATAAGGACATGCTGGCGTTGCCGCTGG
ACGAGGGCAACCCAACACCTAGCCTAAAGCCCGTAACACTGCAGCAGGTGCTGCCCGCGCTTGCACCGTC
CGAAGAAAAGCGCGGCCTAAAGCGCGAGTCTGGTGACTTGGCACCCACCGTGCAGCTGATGGTACCCAAG
CGCCAGCGACTGGAAGATGTCTTGGAAAAAATGACCGTGGAACCTGGGCTGGAGCCCGAGGTCCGCGTGC
GGCCAATCAAGCAGGTGGCGCCGGGACTGGGCGTGCAGACCGTGGACGTTCAGATACCCACTACCAGTAG
CACCAGTATTGCCACCGCCACAGAGGGCATGGAGACACAAACGTCCCCGGTTGCCTCAGCGGTGGCGGAT
GCCGCGGTGCAGGCGGTCGCTGCGGCCGCGTCCAAGACCTCTACGGAGGTGCAAACGGACCCGTGGATGT
TTCGCGTTTCAGCCCCCCGGCGCCCGCGCCGTTCGAGGAAGTACGGCGCCGCCAGCGCGCTACTGCCCGA
ATATGCCCTACATCCTTCCATTGCGCCTACCCCCGGCTATCGTGGCTACACCTACCGCCCCAGAAGACGA
GCAACTACCCGACGCCGAACCACCACTGGAACCCGCCGCCGCCGTCGCCGTCGCCAGCCCGTGCTGGCCC
CGATTTCCGTGCGCAGGGTGGCTCGCGAAGGAGGCAGGACCCTGGTGCTGCCAACAGCGCGCTACCACCC
CAGCATCGTTTAAAAGCCGGTCTTTGTGGTTCTTGCAGATATGGCCCTCACCTGCCGCCTCCGTTTCCCG
GTGCCGGGATTCCGAGGAAGAATGCACCGTAGGAGGGGCATGGCCGGCCACGGCCTGACGGGCGGCATGC
GTCGTGCGCACCACCGGCGGCGGCGCGCGTCGCACCGTCGCATGCGCGGCGGTATCCTGCCCCTCCTTAT
TCCACTGATCGCCGCGGCGATTGGCGCCGTGCCCGGAATTGCATCCGTGGCCTTGCAGGCGCAGAGACAC
TGATTAAAAACAAGTTGCATGTGGAAAAATCAAAATAAAAAGTCTGGACTCTCACGCTCGCTTGGTCCTG
TAACTATTTTGTAGAATGGAAGACATCAACTTTGCGTCTCTGGCCCCGCGACACGGCTCGCGCCCGTTCA
TGGGAAACTGGCAAGATATCGGCACCAGCAATATGAGCGGTGGCGCCTTCAGCTGGGGCTCGCTGTGGAG
CGGCATTAAAAATTTCGGTTCCACCGTTAAGAACTATGGCAGCAAGGCCTGGAACAGCAGCACAGGCCAG
ATGCTGAGGGATAAGTTGAAAGAGCAAAATTTCCAACAAAAGGTGGTAGATGGCCTGGCCTCTGGCATTA
GCGGGGTGGTGGACCTGGCCAACCAGGCAGTGCAAAATAAGATTAACAGTAAGCTTGATCCCCGCCCTCC
CGTAGAGGAGCCTCCACCGGCCGTGGAGACAGTGTCTCCAGAGGGGCGTGGCGAAAAGCGTCCGCGCCCC
GACAGGGAAGAAACTCTGGTGACGCAAATAGACGAGCCTCCCTCGTACGAGGAGGCACTAAAGCAAGGCC
TGCCCACCACCCGTCCCATCGCGCCCATGGCTACCGGAGTGCTGGGCCAGCACACACCCGTAACGCTGGA
CCTGCCTCCCCCCGCCGACACCCAGCAGAAACCTGTGCTGCCAGGCCCGACCGCCGTTGTTGTAACCCGT
CCTAGCCGCGCGTCCCTGCGCCGCGCCGCCAGCGGTCCGCGATCGTTGCGGCCCGTAGCCAGTGGCAACT
GGCAAAGCACACTGAACAGCATCGTGGGTCTGGGGGTGCAATCCCTGAAGCGCCGACGATGCTTCTGATA
GCTAACGTGTCGTATGTGTGTCATGTATGCGTCCATGTCGCCGCCAGAGGAGCTGCTGAGCCGCCGCGCG
CCCGCTTTCCAAGATGGCTACCCCTTCGATGATGCCGCAGTGGTCTTACATGCACATCTCGGGCCAGGAC
GCCTCGGAGTACCTGAGCCCCGGGCTGGTGCAGTTTGCCCGCGCCACCGAGACGTACTTCAGCCTGAATA
ACAAGTTTAGAAACCCCACGGTGGCGCCTACGCACGACGTGACCACAGACCGGTCCCAGCGTTTGACGCT
GCGGTTCATCCCTGTGGACCGTGAGGATACTGCGTACTCGTACAAGGCGCGGTTCACCCTAGCTGTGGGT
GATAACCGTGTGCTGGACATGGCTTCCACGTACTTTGACATCCGCGGCGTGCTGGACAGGGGCCCTACTT
TTAAGCCCTACTCTGGCACTGCCTACAACGCCCTGGCTCCCAAGGGTGCCCCAAATCCTTGCGAATGGGA
TGAAGCTGCTACTGCTCTTGAAATAAACCTAGAAGAAGAGGACGATGACAACGAAGACGAAGTAGACGAG
CAAGCTGAGCAGCAAAAAACTCACGTATTTGGGCAGGCGCCTTATTCTGGTATAAATATTACAAAGGAGG
GTATTCAAATAGGTGTCGAAGGTCAAACACCTAAATATGCCGATAAAACATTTCAACCTGAACCTCAAAT
AGGAGAATCTCAGTGGTACGAAACAGAAATTAATCATGCAGCTGGGAGAGTCCTAAAAAAGACTACCCCA
ATGAAACCATGTTACGGTTCATATGCAAAACCCACAAATGAAAATGGAGGGCAAGGCATTCTTGTAAAGC
AACAAAATGGAAAGCTAGAAAGTCAAGTGGAAATGCAATTTTTCTCAACTACTGAGGCAGCCGCAGGCAA
TGGTGATAACTTGACTCCTAAAGTGGTATTGTACAGTGAAGATGTAGATATAGAAACCCCAGACACTCAT
ATTTCTTACATGCCCACTATTAAGGAAGGTAACTCACGAGAACTAATGGGCCAACAATCTATGCCCAACA
GGCCTAATTACATTGCTTTTAGGGACAATTTTATTGGTCTAATGTATTACAACAGCACGGGTAATATGGG
TGTTCTGGCGGGCCAAGCATCGCAGTTGAATGCTGTTGTAGATTTGCAAGACAGAAACACAGAGCTTTCA
TACCAGCTTTTGCTTGATTCCATTGGTGATAGAACCAGGTACTTTTCTATGTGGAATCAGGCTGTTGACA
GCTATGATCCAGATGTTAGAATTATTGAAAATCATGGAACTGAAGATGAACTTCCAAATTACTGCTTTCC
ACTGGGAGGTGTGATTAATACAGAGACTCTTACCAAGGTAAAACCTAAAACAGGTCAGGAAAATGGATGG
GAAAAAGATGCTACAGAATTTTCAGATAAAAATGAAATAAGAGTTGGAAATAATTTTGCCATGGAAATCA
ATCTAAATGCCAACCTGTGGAGAAATTTCCTGTACTCCAACATAGCGCTGTATTTGCCCGACAAGCTAAA
GTACAGTCCTTCCAACGTAAAAATTTCTGATAACCCAAACACCTACGACTACATGAACAAGCGAGTGGTG
GCTCCCGGGCTAGTGGACTGCTACATTAACCTTGGAGCACGCTGGTCCCTTGACTATATGGACAACGTCA
ACCCATTTAACCACCACCGCAATGCTGGCCTGCGCTACCGCTCAATGTTGCTGGGCAATGGTCGCTATGT
GCCCTTCCACATCCAGGTGCCTCAGAAGTTCTTTGCCATTAAAAACCTCCTTCTCCTGCCGGGCTCATAC
ACCTACGAGTGGAACTTCAGGAAGGATGTTAACATGGTTCTGCAGAGCTCCCTAGGAAATGACCTAAGGG
TTGACGGAGCCAGCATTAAGTTTGATAGCATTTGCCTTTACGCCACCTTCTTCCCCATGGCCCACAACAC
CGCCTCCACGCTTGAGGCCATGCTTAGAAACGACACCAACGACCAGTCCTTTAACGACTATCTC
[453 nt withheld, positions 22185-22637]
CAGCCCATGAGCCGTCAGGTGGTGGATGATACTAAATACAAGGACTACCAACAGGTGGGCATCCTACACC
AACACAACAACTCTGGATTTGTTGGCTACCTTGCCCCCACCATGCGCGAAGGACAGGCCTACCCTGCTAA
CTTCCCCTATCCGCTTATAGGCAAGACCGCAGTTGACAGCATTACCCAGAAAAAGTTTCTTTGCGATCGC
ACCCTTTGGCGCATCCCATTCTCCAGTAACTTTATGTCCATGGGCGCACTCACAGACCTGGGCCAAAACC
TTCTCTACGCCAACTCCGCCCACGCGCTAGACATGACTTTTGAGGTGGATCCCATGGACGAGCCCACCCT
TCTTTATGTTTTGTTTGAAGTCTTTGACGTGGTCCGTGTGCACCAGCCGCACCGCGGCGTCATCGAAACC
GTGTACCTGCGCACGCCCTTCTCGGCCGGCAACGCCACAACATAAAGAAGCAAGCAACATCAACAACAGC
TGCCGCCATGGGCTCCAGTGAGCAGGAACTGAAAGCCATTGTCAAAGATCTTGGTTGTGGGCCATATTTT
TTGGGCACCTATGACAAGCGCTTTCCAGGCTTTGTTTCTCCACACAAGCTCGCCTGCGCCATAGTCAATA
CGGCCGGTCGCGAGACTGGGGGCGTACACTGGATGGCCTTTGCCTGGAACCCGCACTCAAAAACATGCTA
CCTCTTTGAGCCCTTTGGCTTTTCTGACCAGCGACTCAAGCAGGTTTACCAGTTTGAGTACGAGTCACTC
CTGCGCCGTAGCGCCATTGCTTCTTCCCCCGACCGCTGTATAACGCTGGAAAAGTCCACCCAAAGCGTAC
AGGGGCCCAACTCGGCCGCCTGTGGACTATTCTGCTGCATGTTTCTCCACGCCTTTGCCAACTGGCCCCA
AACTCCCATGGATCACAACCCCACCATGAACCTTATTACCGGGGTACCCAACTCCATGCTCAACAGTCCC
CAGGTACAGCCCACCCTGCGTCGCAACCAGGAACAGCTCTACAGCTTCCTGGAGCGCCACTCGCCCTACT
TCCGCAGCCACAGTGCGCAGATTAGGAGCGCCACTTCTTTTTGTCACTTGAAAAACATGTAAAAATAATG
TACTAGAGACACTTTCAATAAAGGCAAATGCTTTTATTTGTACACTCTCGGGTGATTATTTACCCCCACC
CTTGCCGTCTGCGCCGTTTAAAAATCAAAGGGGTTCTGCCGCGCATCGCTATGCGCCACTGGCAGGGACA
CGTTGCGATACTGGTGTTTAGTGCTCCACTTAAACTCAGGCACAACCATCCGCGGCAGCTCGGTGAAGTT
TTCACTCCACAGGCTGCGCACCATCACCAACGCGTTTAGCAGGTCGGGCGCCGATATCTTGAAGTCGCAG
TTGGGGCCTCCGCCCTGCGCGCGCGAGTTGCGATACACAGGGTTGCAGCACTGGAACACTATCAGCGCCG
GGTGGTGCACGCTGGCCAGCACGCTCTTGTCGGAGATCAGATCCGCGTCCAGGTCCTCCGCGTTGCTCAG
GGCGAACGGAGTCAACTTTGGTAGCTGCCTTCCCAAAAAGGGCGCGTGCCCAGGCTTTGAGTTGCACTCG
CACCGTAGTGGCATCAAAAGGTGACCGTGCCCGGTCTGGGCGTTAGGATACAGCGCCTGCATAAAAGCCT
TGATCTGCTTAAAAGCCACCTGAGCCTTTGCGCCTTCAGAGAAGAACATGCCGCAAGACTTGCCGGAAAA
CTGATTGGCCGGACAGGCCGCGTCGTGCACGCAGCACCTTGCGTCGGTGTTGGAGATCTGCACCACATTT
CGGCCCCACCGGTTCTTCACGATCTTGGCCTTGCTAGACTGCTCCTTCAGCGCGCGCTGCCCGTTTTCGC
TCGTCACATCCATTTCAATCACGTGCTCCTTATTTATCATAATGCTTCCGTGTAGACACTTAAGCTCGCC
TTCGATCTCAGCGCAGCGGTGCAGCCACAACGCGCAGCCCGTGGGCTCGTGATGCTTGTAGGTCACCTCT
GCAAACGACTGCAGGTACGCCTGCAGGAATCGCCCCATCATCGTCACAAAGGTCTTGTTGCTGGTGAAGG
TCAGCTGCAACCCGCGGTGCTCCTCGTTCAGCCAGGTCTTGCATACGGCCGCCAGAGCTTCCACTTGGTC
AGGCAGTAGTTTGAAGTTCGCCTTTAGATCGTTATCCACGTGGTACTTGTCCATCAGCGCGCGCGCAGCC
TCCATGCCCTTCTCCCACGCAGACACGATCGGCACACTCAGCGGGTTCATCACCGTAATTTCACTTTCCG
CTTCGCTGGGCTCTTCCTCTTCCTCTTGCGTCCGCATACCACGCGCCACTGGGTCGTCTTCATTCAGCCG
CCGCACTGTGCGCTTACCTCCTTTGCCATGCTTGATTAGCACCGGTGGGTTGCTGAAACCCACCATTTGT
AGCGCCACATCTTCTCTTTCTTCCTCGCTGTCCACGATTACCTCTGGTGATGGCGGGCGCTCGGGCTTGG
GAGAAGGGCGCTTCTTTTTCTTCTTGGGCGCAATGGCCAAATCCGCCGCCGAGGTCGATGGCCGCGGGCT
GGGTGTGCGCGGCACCAGCGCGTCTTGTGATGAGTCTTCCTCGTCCTCGGACTCGATACGCCGCCTCATC
CGCTTTTTTGGGGGCGCCCGGGGAGGCGGCGGCGACGGGGACGGGGACGACACGTCCTCCATGGTTGGGG
GACGTCGCGCCGCACCGCGTCCGCGCTCGGGGGTGGTTTCGCGCTGCTCCTCTTCCCGACTGGCCATTTC
CTTCTCCTATAGGCAGAAAAAGATCATGGAGTCAGTCGAGAAGAAGGACAGCCTAACCGCCCCCTCTGAG
TTCGCCACCACCGCCTCCACCGATGCCGCCAACGCGCCTACCACCTTCCCCGTCGAGGCACCCCCGCTTG
AGGAGGAGGAAGTGATTATCGAGCAGGACCCAGGTTTTGTAAGCGAAGACGACGAGGACCGCTCAGTACC
AACAGAGGATAAAAAGCAAGACCAGGACAACGCAGAGGCAAACGAGGAACAAGTCGGGCGGGGGGACGAA
AGGCATGGCGACTACCTAGATGTGGGAGACGACGTGCTGTTGAAGCATCTGCAGCGCCAGTGCGCCATTA
TCTGCGACGCGTTGCAAGAGCGCAGCGATGTGCCCCTCGCCATAGCGGATGTCAGCCTTGCCTACGAACG
CCACCTATTCTCACCGCGCGTACCCCCCAAACGCCAAGAAAACGGCACATGCGAGCCCAACCCGCGCCTC
AACTTCTACCCCGTATTTGCCGTGCCAGAGGTGCTTGCCACCTATCACATCTTTTTCCAAAACTGCAAGA
TACCCCTATCCTGCCGTGCCAACCGCAGCCGAGCGGACAAGCAGCTGGCCTTGCGGCAGGGCGCTGTCAT
ACCTGATATCGCCTCGCTCAACGAAGTGCCAAAAATCTTTGAGGGTCTTGGACGCGACGAGAAGCGCGCG
GCAAACGCTCTGCAACAGGAAAACAGCGAAAATGAAAGTCACTCTGGAGTGTTGGTGGAACTCGAGGGTG
ACAACGCGCGCCTAGCCGTACTAAAACGCAGCATCGAGGTCACCCACTTTGCCTACCCGGCACTTAACCT
ACCCCCCAAGGTCATGAGCACAGTCATGAGTGAGCTGATCGTGCGCCGTGCGCAGCCCCTGGAGAGGGAT
GCAAATTTGCAAGAACAAACAGAGGAGGGCCTACCCGCAGTTGGCGACGAGCAGCTAGCGCGCTGGCTTC
AAACGCGCGAGCCTGCCGACTTGGAGGAGCGACGCAAACTAATGATGGCCGCAGTGCTCGTTACCGTGGA
GCTTGAGTGCATGCAGCGGTTCTTTGCTGACCCGGAGATGCAGCGCAAGCTAGAGGAAACATTGCACTAC
ACCTTTCGACAGGGCTACGTACGCCAGGCCTGCAAGATCTCCAACGTGGAGCTCTGCAACCTGGTCTCCT
ACCTTGGAATTTTGCACGAAAACCGCCTTGGGCAAAACGTGCTTCATTCCACGCTCAAGGGCGAGGCGCG
CCGCGACTACGTCCGCGACTGCGTTTACTTATTTCTATGCTACACCTGGCAGACGGCCATGGGCGTTTGG
CAGCAGTGCTTGGAGGAGTGCAACCTCAAGGAGCTGCAGAAACTGCTAAAGCAAAACTTGAAGGACCTAT
GGACGGCCTTCAACGAGCGCTCCGTGGCCGCGCACCTGGCGGACATCATTTTCCCCGAACGCCTGCTTAA
AACCCTGCAACAGGGTCTGCCAGACTTCACCAGTCAAAGCATGTTGCAGAACTTTAGGAACTTTATCCTA
GAGCGCTCAGGAATCTTGCCCGCCACCTGCTGTGCACTTCCTAGCGACTTTGTGCCCATTAAGTACCGCG
AATGCCCTCCGCCGCTTTGGGGCCACTGCTACCTTCTGCAGCTAGCCAACTACCTTGCCTACCACTCTGA
CATAATGGAAGACGTGAGCGGTGACGGTCTACTGGAGTGTCACTGTCGCTGCAACCTATGCACCCCGCAC
CGCTCCCTGGTTTGCAATTCGCAGCTGCTTAACGAAAGTCAAATTATCGGTACCTTTGAGCTGCAGGGTC
CCTCGCCTGACGAAAAGTCCGCGGCTCCGGGGTTGAAACTCACTCCGGGGCTGTGGACGTCGGCTTACCT
TCGCAAATTTGTACCTGAGGACTACCACGCCCACGAGATTAGGTTCTACGAAGACCAATCCCGCCCGCCT
AATGCGGAGCTTACCGCCTGCGTCATTACCCAGGGCCACATTCTTGGCCAATTGCAAGCCATCAACAAAG
CCCGCCAAGAGTTTCTGCTACGAAAGGGACGGGGGGTTTACTTGGACCCCCAGTCCGGCGAGGAGCTCAA
CCCAATCCCCCCGCCGCCGCAGCCCTATCAGCAGCAGCCGCGGGCCCTTGCTTCCCAGGATGGCACCCAA
AAAGAAGCTGCAGCTGCCGCCGCCACCCACGGACGAGGAGGAATACTGGGACAGTCAGGCAGAGGAGGTT
TTGGACGAGGAGGAGGAGGACATGATGGAAGACTGGGAGAGCCTAGACGAGGAAGCTTCCGAGGTCGAAG
AGGTGTCAGACGAAACACCGTCACCCTCGGTCGCATTCCCCTCGCCGGCGCCCCAGAAATCGGCAACCGG
TTCCAGCATGGCTACAACCTCCGCTCCTCAGGCGCCGCCGGCACTGCCCGTTCGCCGACCCAACCGTAGA
TGGGACACCACTGGAACCAGGGCCGGTAAGTCCAAGCAGCCGCCGCCGTTAGCCCAAGAGCAACAACAGC
GCCAAGGCTACCGCTCATGGCGCGGGCACAAGAACGCCATAGTTGCTTGCTTGCAAGACTGTGGGGGCAA
CATCTCCTTCGCCCGCCGCTTTCTTCTCTACCATCACGGCGTGGCCTTCCCCCGTAACATCCTGCATTAC
TACCGTCATCTCTACAGCCCATACTGCACCGGCGGCAGCGGCAGCAACAGCAGCGGCCACACAGAAGCAA
AGGCGACCGGATAGCAAGACTCTGACAAAGCCCAAGAAATCCACAGCGGCGGCAGCAGCAGGAGGAGGAG
CGCTGCGTCTGGCGCCCAACGAACCCGTATCGACCCGCGAGCTTAGAAACAGGATTTTTCCCACTCTGTA
TGCTATATTTCAACAGAGCAGGGGCCAAGAACAAGAGCTGAAAATAAAAAACAGGTCTCTGCGATCCCTC
ACCCGCAGCTGCCTGTATCACAAAAGCGAAGATCAGCTTCGGCGCACGCTGGAAGACGCGGAGGCTCTCT
TCAGTAAATACTGCGCGCTGACTCTTAAGGACTAGTTTCGCGCCCTTTCTCAAATTTAAGCGCGAAAACT
ACGTCATCTCCAGCGGCCACACCCGGCGCCAGCACCTGTTGTCAGCGCCATTATGAGCAAGGAAATTCCC
ACGCCCTACATGTGGAGTTACCAGCCACAAATGGGACTTGCGGCTGGAGCTGCCCAAGACTACTCAACCC
GAATAAACTACATGAGCGCGGGACCCCACATGATATCCCGGGTCAACGGAATACGCGCCCACCGAAACCG
AATTCTCCTGGAACAGGCGGCTATTACCACCACACCTCGTAATAACCTTAATCCCCGTAGTTGGCCCGCT
GCCCTGGTGTACCAGGAAAGTCCCGCTCCCACCACTGTGGTACTTCCCAGAGACGCCCAGGCCGAAGTTC
AGATGACTAACTCAGGGGCGCAGCTTGCGGGCGGCTTTCGTCACAGGGTGCGGTCGCCCGGGCAGGGTAT
AACTCACCTGACAATCAGAGGGCGAGGTATTCAGCTCAACGACGAGTCGGTGAGCTCCTCGCTTGGTCTC
CGTCCGGACGGGACATTTCAGATCGGCGGCGCCGGCCGCTCTTCATTCACGCCTCGTCAGGCAATCCTAA
CTCTGCAGACCTCGTCCTCTGAGCCGCGCTCTGGAGGCATTGGAACTCTGCAATTTATTGAGGAGTTTGT
GCCATCGGTCTACTTTAACCCCTTCTCGGGACCTCCCGGCCACTATCCGGATCAATTTATTCCTAACTTT
GACGCGGTAAAGGACTCGGCGGACGGCTACGACTGAATGTTAAGTGGAGAGGCAGAGCAACTGCGCCTGA
AACACCTGGTCCACTGTCGCCGCCACAAGTGCTTTGCCCGCGACTCCGGTGAGTTTTGCTACTTTGAATT
GCCCGAGGATCATATCGAGGGCCCGGCGCACGGCGTCCGGCTTACCGCCCAGGGAGAGCTTGCCCGTAGC
CTGATTCGGGAGTTTACCCAGCGCCCCCTGCTAGTTGAGCGGGACAGGGGACCCTGTGTTCTCACTGTGA
TTTGCAACTGTCCTAACCCTGGATTACATCAAGATCTTTGTTGCCATCTCTGTGCTGAGTATAATAAATA
CAGAAATTAAAATATACTGGGGCTCCTATCGCCATCCTGTAAACGCCACCGTCTTCACCCGCCCAAGCAA
ACCAAGGCGAACCTTACCTGGTACTTTTAACATCTCTCCCTCTGTGATTTACAACAGTTTCAACCCAGAC
GGAGTGAGTCTACGAGAGAACCTCTCCGAGCTCAGCTACTCCATCAGAAAAAACACCACCCTCCTTACCT
GCCGGGAACGTACGAGTGCGTCACCGGCCGCTGCACCACACCTACCGCCTGACCGTAAACCAGACTTTTT
CCGGACAGACCTCAATAACTCTGTTTACCAGAACAGGAGGTGAGCTTAGAAAACCCTTAGGGTATTAGGC
CAAAGGCGCAGCTACTGTGGGGTTTATGAACAATTCAAGCAACTCTACGGGCTATTCTAATTCAGGTTTC
TCTAGAAATGGACGGAATTATTACAGAGCAGCGCCTGCTAGAAAGACGCAGGGCAGCGGCCGAGCAACAG
CGCATGAATCAAGAGCTCCAAGACATGGTTAACTTGCACCAGTGCAAAAGGGGTATCTTTTGTCTGGTAA
AGCAGGCCAAAGTCACCTACGACAGTAATACCACCGGACACCGCCTTAGCTACAAGTTGCCAACCAAGCG
TCAGAAATTGGTGGTCATGGTGGGAGAAAAGCCCATTACCATAACTCAGCACTCGGTAGAAACCGAAGGC
TGCATTCACTCACCTTGTCAAGGACCTGAGGATCTCTGCACCCTTATTAAGACCCTGTGCGGTCTCAAAG
ATCTTATTCCCTTTAACTAATAAAAAAAAATAATAAAGCATCACTTACTTAAAATCAGTTAGCAAATTTC
TGTCCAGTTTATTCAGCAGCACCTCCTTGCCCTCCTCCCAGCTCTGGTATTGCAGCTTCCTCCTGGCTGC
AAACTTTCTCCACAATCTAAATGGAATGTCAGTTTCCTCCTGTTCCTGTCCATCCGCACCCACTATCTTC
ATGTTGTTGCAGATGAAGCGCGCAAGACCGTCTGAAGATACCTTCAACCCCGTGTATCCATATGACACGG
AAACCGGTCCTCCAACTGTGCCTTTTCTTACTCCTCCCTTTGTATCCCCCAATGGGTTTCAAGAGAGTCC
CCCTGGGGTACTCTCTTTGCGCCTATCCGAACCTCTAGTTACCTCCAATGGCATGCTTGCGCTCAAAATG
GGCAACGGCCTCTCTCTGGACGAGGCCGGCAACCTTACCTCCCAAAATGTAACCACTGTGAGCCCACCTC
TCAAAAAAACCAAGTCAAACATAAACCTGGAAATATCTGCACCCCTCACAGTTACCTCAGAAGCCCTAAC
TGTGGCTGCCGCCGCACCTCTAATGGTCGCGGGCAACACACTCACCATGCAATCACAGGCCCCGCTAACC
GTGCACGACTCCAAACTTAGCATTGCCACCCAAGGACCCCTCACAGTGTCAGAAGGAAAGCTAGCCCTGC
AAACATCAGGCCCCCTCACCACCACCGATAGCAGTACCCTTACTATCACTGCCTCACCCCCTCTAACTAC
TGCCACTGGTAGCTTGGGCATTGACTTGAAAGAGCCCATTTATACACAAAATGGAAAACTAGGACTAAAG
TACGGGGCTCCTTTGCATGTAACAGACGACCTAAACACTTTGACCGTAGCAACTGGTCCAGGTGTGACTA
TTAATAATACTTCCTTGCAAACTAAAGTTACTGGAGCCTTGGGTTTTGATTCACAAGGCAATATGCAACT
TAATGTAGCAGGAGGACTAAGGATTGATTCTCAAAACAGACGCCTTATACTTGATGTTAGTTATCCGTTT
GATGCTCAAAACCAACTAAATCTAAGACTAGGACAGGGCCCTCTTTTTATAAACTCAGCCCACAACTTGG
ATATTAACTACAACAAAGGCCTTTACTTGTTTACAGCTTCAAACAATTCCAAAAAGCTTGAGGTTAACCT
AAGCACTGCCAAGGGGTTGATGTTTGACGCTACAGCCATAGCCATTAATGCAGGAGATGGGCTTGAATTT
GGTTCACCTAATGCACCAAACACAAATCCCCTCAAAACAAAAATTGGCCATGGCCTAGAATTTGATTCAA
ACAAGGCTATGGTTCCTAAACTAGGAACTGGCCTTAGTTTTGACAGCACAGGTGCCATTACAGTAGGAAA
CAAAAATAATGATAAGCTAACTTTGTGGACCACACCAGCTCCATCTCCTAACTGTAGACTAAATGCAGAG
AAAGATGCTAAACTCACTTTGGTCTTAACAAAATGTGGCAGTCAAATACTTGCTACAGTTTCAGTTTTGG
CTGTTAAAGGCAGTTTGGCTCCAATATCTGGAACAGTTCAAAGTGCTCATCTTATTATAAGATTTGACGA
AAATGGAGTGCTACTAAACAATTCCTTCCTGGACCCAGAATATTGGAACTTTAGAAATGGAGATCTTACT
GAAGGCACAGCCTATACAAACGCTGTTGGATTTATGCCTAACCTATCAGCTTATCCAAAATCTCACGGTA
AAACTGCCAAAAGTAACATTGTCAGTCAAGTTTACTTAAACGGAGACAAAACTAAACCTGTAACACTAAC
CATTACACTAAACGGTACACAGGAAACAGGAGACACAACTCCAAGTGCATACTCTATGTCATTTTCATGG
GACTGGTCTGGCCACAACTACATTAATGAAATATTTGCCACATCCTCTTACACTTTTTCATACATTGCCC
AAGAATAAAGAATCGTTTGTGTTATGTTTCAACGTGTTTATTTTTCAATTGCAGAAAATTTCGAATCATT
TTTCATTCAGTAGTATAGCCCCACCACCACATAGCTTATACAGATCACCGTACCTTAATCAAACTCACAG
AACCCTAGTATTCAACCTGCCACCTCCCTCCCAACACACAGAGTACACAGTCCTTTCTCCCCGGCTGGCC
TTAAAAAGCATCATATCATGGGTAACAGACATATTCTTAGGTGTTATATTCCACACGGTTTCCTGTCGAG
CCAAACGCTCATCAGTGATATTAATAAACTCCCCGGGCAGCTCACTTAAGTTCATGTCGCTGTCCAGCTG
CTGAGCCACAGGCTGCTGTCCAACTTGCGGTTGCTTAACGGGCGGCGAAGGAGAAGTCCACGCCTACATG
GGGGTAGAGTCATAATCGTGCATCAGGATAGGGCGGTGGTGCTGCAGCAGCGCGCGAATAAACTGCTGCC
GCCGCCGCTCCGTCCTGCAGGAATACAACATGGCAGTGGTCTCCTCAGCGATGATTCGCACCGCCCGCAG
CATAAGGCGCCTTGTCCTCCGGGCACAGCAGCGCACCCTGATCTCACTTAAATCAGCACAGTAACTGCAG
CACAGCACCACAATATTGTTCAAAATCCCACAGTGCAAGGCGCTGTATCCAAAGCTCATGGCGGGGACCA
CAGAACCCACGTGGCCATCATACCACAAGCGCAGGTAGATTAAGTGGCGACCCCTCATAAACACGCTGGA
CATAAACATTACCTCTTTTGGCATGTTGTAATTCACCACCTCCCGGTACCATATAAACCTCTGATTAAAC
ATGGCGCCATCCACCACCATCCTAAACCAGCTGGCCAAAACCTGCCCGCCGGCTATACACTGCAGGGAAC
CGGGACTGGAACAATGACAGTGGAGAGCCCAGGACTCGTAACCATGGATCATCATGCTCGTCATGATATC
AATGTTGGCACAACACAGGCACACGTGCATACACTTCCTCAGGATTACAAGCTCCTCCCGCGTTAGAACC
ATATCCCAGGGAACAACCCATTCCTGAATCAGCGTAAATCCCACACTGCAGGGAAGACCTCGCACGTAAC
TCACGTTGTGCATTGTCAAAGTGTTACATTCGGGCAGCAGCGGATGATCCTCCAGTATGGTAGCGCGGGT
TTCTGTCTCAAAAGGAGGTAGACGATCCCTACTGTACGGAGTGCGCCGAGACAACCGAGATCGTGTTGGT
CGTAGTGTCATGCCAAATGGAACGCCGGACGTAGTCATATTTCCTGAAGCAAAACCAGGTGCGGGCGTGA
CAAACAGATCTGCGTCTCCGGTCTCGCCGCTTAGATCGCTCTGTGTAGTAGTTGTAGTATATCCACTCTC
TCAAAGCATCCAGGCGCCCCCTGGCTTCGGGTTCTATGTAAACTCCTTCATGCGCCGCTGCCCTGATAAC
ATCCACCACCGCAGAATAAGCCACACCCAGCCAACCTACACATTCGTTCTGCGAGTCACACACGGGAGGA
GCGGGAAGAGCTGGAAGAACCATGTTTTTTTTTTTATTCCAAAAGATTATCCAAAACCTCAAAATGAAGA
TCTATTAAGTGAACGCGCTCCCCTCCGGTGGCGTGGTCAAACTCTACAGCCAAAGAACAGATAATGGCAT
TTGTAAGATGTTGCACAATGGCTTCCAAAAGGCAAACGGCCCTCACGTCCAAGTGGACGTAAAGGCTAAA
CCCTTCAGGGTGAATCTCCTCTATAAACATTCCAGCACCTTCAACCATGCCCAAATAATTCTCATCTCGC
CACCTTCTCAATATATCTCTAAGCAAATCCCGAATATTAAGTCCGGCCATTGTAAAAATCTGCTCCAGAG
CGCCCTCCACCTTCAGCCTCAAGCAGCGAATCATGATTGCAAAAATTCAGGTTCCTCACAGACCTGTATA
AGATTCAAAAGCGGAACATTAACAAAAATACCGCGATCCCGTAGGTCCCTTCGCAGGGCCAGCTGAACAT
AATCGTGCAGGTCTGCACGGACCAGCGCGGCCACTTCCCCGCCAGGAACCATGACAAAAGAACCCACACT
GATTATGACACGCATACTCGGAGCTATGCTAACCAGCGTAGCCCCGATGTAAGCTTGTTGCATGGGCGGC
GATATAAAATGCAAGGTGCTGCTCAAAAAATCAGGCAAAGCCTCGCGCAAAAAAGAAAGCACATCGTAGT
CATGCTCATGCAGATAAAGGCAGGTAAGCTCCGGAACCACCACAGAAAAAGACACCATTTTTCTCTCAAA
CATGTCTGCGGGTTTCTGCATAAACACAAAATAAAATAACAAAAAAACATTTAAACATTAGAAGCCTGTC
TTACAACAGGAAAAACAACCCTTATAAGCATAAGACGGACTACGGCCATGCCGGCGTGACCGTAAAAAAA
CTGGTCACCGTGATTAAAAAGCACCACCGACAGCTCCTCGGTCATGTCCGGAGTCATAATGTAAGACTCG
GTAAACACATCAGGTTGATTCACATCGGTCAGTGCTAAAAAGCGACCGAAATAGCCCGGGGGAATACATA
CCCGCAGGCGTAGAGACAACATTACAGCCCCCATAGGAGGTATAACAAAATTAATAGGAGAGAAAAACAC
ATAAACACCTGAAAAACCCTCCTGCCTAGGCAAAATAGCACCCTCCCGCTCCAGAACAACATACAGCGCT
TCCACAGCGGCAGCCATAACAGTCAGCCTTACCAGTAAAAAAGAAAACCTATTAAAAAAACACCACTCGA
CACGGCACCAGCTCAATCAGTCACAGTGTAAAAAAGGGCCAAGTGCAGAGCGAGTATATATAGGACTAAA
AAATGACGTAACGGTTAAAGTCCACAAAAAACACCCAGAAAACCGCACGCGAACCTACGCCCAGAAACGA
AAGCCAAAAAACCCACAACTTCCTCAAATCGTCACTTCCGTTTTCCCACGTTACGTCACTTCCCATTTTA
AGAAAACTACAATTCCCAACACATACAAGTTACTCCGCCCTAAAACCTACGTCACCCGCCCCGTTCCCAC
GCCCCGCGCCACGTCACAAACTCCACCCCCTCATTATCATATTGGCTTCAATCCAAAATAAGGTATATTA
TTGATGATGTTAATTAATTTAAATCCGCATGCGATATCGAGCTCTCCCGGGAATTCGGATCTGCGACGCG
AGGCTGGATGGCCTTCCCCATTATGATTCTTCTCGCTTCCGGCGGCATCGGGATGCCCGCGTTGCAGGCC
ATGCTGTCCAGGCAGGTAGATGACGACCATCAGGGACAGCTTCAAGGCCAGCAAAAGGCCAGGAACCGTA
AAAAGGCCGCGTTGCTGGCGTTTTTCCATAGGCTCCGCCCCCCTGACGAGCATCACAAAAATCGACGCTC
AAGTCAGAGGTGGCGAAACCCGACAGGACTATAAAGATACCAGGCGTTTCCCCCTGGAAGCTCCCTCGTG
CGCTCTCCTGTTCCGACCCTGCCGCTTACCGGATACCTGTCCGCCTTTCTCCCTTCGGGAAGCGTGGCGC
TTTCTCATAGCTCACGCTGTAGGTATCTCAGTTCGGTGTAGGTCGTTCGCTCCAAGCTGGGCTGTGTGCA
CGAACCCCCCGTTCAGCCCGACCGCTGCGCCTTATCCGGTAACTATCGTCTTGAGTCCAACCCGGTAAGA
CACGACTTATCGCCACTGGCAGCAGCCACTGGTAACAGGATTAGCAGAGCGAGGTATGTAGGCGGTGCTA
CAGAGTTCTTGAAGTGGTGGCCTAACTACGGCTACACTAGAAGGACAGTATTTGGTATCTGCGCTCTGCT
GAAGCCAGTTACCTTCGGAAAAAGAGTTGGTAGCTCTTGATCCGGCAAACAAACCACCGCTGGTAGCGGT
GGTTTTTTTGTTTGCAAGCAGCAGATTACGCGCAGAAAAAAAGGATCTCAAGAAGATCCTTTGATCTTTT
CTACGGGGTCTGACGCTCAGTGGAACGAAAACTCACGTTAAGGGATTTTGGTCATGAGATTATCAAAAAG
GATCTTCACCTAGATCCTTTTAAATCAATCTAAAGTATATATGAGTAAACTTGGTCTGACAGTTACCAAT
GCTTAATCAGTGAGGCACCTATCTCAGCGATCTGTCTATTTCGTTCATCCATAGTTGCCTGACTCCCCGT
CGTGTAGATAACTACGATACGGGAGGGCTTACCATCTGGCCCCAGTGCTGCAATGATACCGCGAGACCCA
CGCTCACCGGCTCCAGATTTATCAGCAATAAACCAGCCAGCCGGAAGGGCCGAGCGCAGAAGTGGTCCTG
CAACTTTATCCGCCTCCATCCAGTCTATTAATTGTTGCCGGGAAGCTAGAGTAAGTAGTTCGCCAGTTAA
TAGTTTGCGCAACGTTGTTGCCATTGCTACAGGCATCGTGGTGTCACGCTCGTCGTTTGGTATGGCTTCA
TTCAGCTCCGGTTCCCAACGATCAAGGCGAGTTACATGATCCCCCATGTTGTGCAAAAAAGCGGTTAGCT
CCTTCGGTCCTCCGATCGTTGTCAGAAGTAAGTTGGCCGCAGTGTTATCACTCATGGTTATGGCAGCACT
GCATAATTCTCTTACTGTCATGCCATCCGTAAGATGCTTTTCTGTGACTGGTGAGTACTCAACCAAGTCA
TTCTGAGAATAGTGTATGCGGCGACCGAGTTGCTCTTGCCCGGCGTCAACACGGGATAATACCGCGCCAC
ATAGCAGAACTTTAAAAGTGCTCATCATTGGAAAACGTTCTTCGGGGCGAAAACTCTCAAGGATCTTACC
GCTGTTGAGATCCAGTTCGATGTAACCCACTCGTGCACCCAACTGATCTTCAGCATCTTTTACTTTCACC
AGCGTTTCTGGGTGAGCAAAAACAGGAAGGCAAAATGCCGCAAAAAAGGGAATAAGGGCGACACGGAAAT
GTTGAATACTCATACTCTTCCTTTTTCAATATTATTGAAGCATTTATCAGGGTTATTGTCTCATGAGCGG
ATACATATTTGAATGTATTTAGAAAAATAAACAAATAGGGGTTCCGCGCACATTTCCCCGAAAAGTGCCA
CCTGACGTCTAAGAAACCATTATTATCATGACATTAACCTATAAAAATAGGCGTATCACGAGGCCCTTTC
GTCTTCAAGAATTGGATCCGAATTCCCGGGAGAGCTCGATATCGCATGCGGATTTAAATTAATTAA
