Features (pLannotate 1.2.2; 55 found; start..end, strand, type, name):
      1..103     +  repeat_region  ITR: inverted terminal repeat of human adenovirus serotype 5 inverted
    191..341     +  misc_signal    Ad5 Ψ: packaging signal for adenovirus serotype 5
    532..576     -  misc_feature   bom (fragment): basis of mobility region from pBR322
    731..1110    +  enhancer       CMV enhancer: human cytomegalovirus immediate early enhancer
   1111..1314    +  promoter       CMV promoter: human cytomegalovirus (CMV) immediate early promoter
   1310..1343    +  LTR            5' LTR (truncated) (fragment): truncated 5' long terminal repeat (LTR) from HIV-1
   1359..1377    +  promoter       T7 promoter: promoter for bacteriophage T7 RNA polymerase
   1407..1431    +  protein_bind   attB1: mutant version of attB; recombination site for the Gateway® BP reaction BP Clonase™
   1513..1531    +  promoter       T7 promoter: promoter for bacteriophage T7 RNA polymerase
   1532..1556    +  protein_bind   lac operator: The lac repressor binds to the lac operator to inhibit transcription in E. coli. This inhibition can be relieved by adding lactose or isopropyl-β-D-thiogalactopyranoside (IPTG). lac repressor encoded by lacI
   1572..1679    +  promoter       p10 promoter: baculovirus promoter for expression in insect cells
   1768..1798    +  CDS            mTFP1 (fragment): monomeric teal (cyan) fluorescent protein (Ai et al., 2006) mammalian codon-optimized
   1814..2500    +  CDS            mTFP1: mTFP1 is a basic (constitutively fluorescent) cyan fluorescent protein published in 2006, derived from Clavularia sp.. It has low acid sensitivity.
   2498..2839    +  CDS            WAS (fragment): WASP_HUMAN - Also known as IMD2. Experimental evidence at protein level: Swiss-Prot protein existence level 1. Effector protein for Rho-type GTPases that regulates actin filament reorganization via its interaction with the Arp2/3 complex (PubMed:12235133, PubMed:12769847, PubMed:16275905). Important for efficient actin polymerization (PubMed:8625410, PubMed:12235133, PubMed:16275905). Possible regulator of lymphocyte and platelet function (PubMed:9405671). Mediates actin filament reorganization and the formation of actin pedestals upon infection by pathogenic bacteria (PubMed:18650809). In add
   3048..3718    +  CDS            cp173Venus (fragment): circularly permuted form of the Venus yellow fluorescent protein (Nagai et al., 2004) efficient FRET acceptor for CFP
   3788..4360    +  CDS            CDC42: CDC42_BOVIN - Experimental evidence at protein level: Swiss-Prot protein existence level 1. Plasma membrane-associated small GTPase which cycles between an active GTP-bound and an inactive GDP-bound state. In active state binds to a variety of effector proteins to regulate cellular responses. Involved in epithelial cell polarization processes. Regulates the bipolar attachment of spindle microtubules to kinetochores before chromosome congression in metaphase. Regulates cell migration. In neurons, plays a role in the extension and maintenance of the formation of filopodia, thin and actin-rich su
   4373..4390    +  CDS            6xHis: 6xHis affinity tag
   4405..4473    +  CDS            HBB (fragment): HBB_PONPY - Experimental evidence at transcript level: Swiss-Prot protein existence level 2. Involved in oxygen transport from the lung to the various peripheral tissues. From Pongo pygmaeus (Bornean orangutan).
   4506..4530    -  protein_bind   attB2: mutant version of attB; recombination site for the Gateway® BP reaction BP Clonase™
   4556..4597    +  CDS            V5 tag: epitope tag from simian virus 5
   4681..4729    +  polyA_signal   HSV TK poly(A) signal: herpes simplex virus thymidine kinase polyadenylation signal (Cole and Stacy, 1985)
   5011..5430    +  CDS            IX: CAP9_ADE05 - Experimental evidence at protein level: Swiss-Prot protein existence level 1. Structural component of the virion that acts as a cement protein on the capsid exterior and forms triskelion structures consisting of three molecules that stabilize three hexon trimers at the center of each icosahedral facet and fixes the peripentonal hexons. Dispensable for assembly. During virus entry, recruits the anterograde motor kinesin-1 to the capsid docked at the nuclear pore complex thereby subjecting the docked capsid to a pulling force. The resulting tension leads to capsid disruption, disper
   5517..6746    -  CDS            IVa2 (fragment): PKG1_ADEM1 - Protein inferred from homology: Swiss-Prot protein existence level 3. Component of the packaging machinery which encapsidates the viral DNA into preformed capsids and transcriptional activator of the viral major late promoter (MLP). Binds, along with packaging proteins 2 and 3, to the specific packaging sequence on the left end of viral genomic DNA and displays ATPase activity thereby providing the power stroke of the packaging machinery. The activity of packaging protein IVa2 is stimulated by protein 33K which acts as a terminase. May be the protein that pumps DNA into the capsid
   6602..9769    -  CDS            POL: DPOL_ADE05 - Experimental evidence at protein level: Swiss-Prot protein existence level 1. Eukaryotic-type DNA polymerase involved in viral genomic replication. DNA synthesis is protein primed, and acts in a strand displacement replication. Assembles in complex with viral pTP, DBP, host NFIA and host POU2F1/OCT1 on viral origin of replication. The polymerase covalently transfers dCMP onto pTP, thereby initiating complementary strand synthesis. From Human adenovirus C serotype 5 (HAdV-5) (Human adenovirus 5).
   9988..11991   -  CDS            PTP: TERM_ADE05 - Experimental evidence at protein level: Swiss-Prot protein existence level 1. Protein covalently bound to the viral DNA that acts as a primer for viral genomic replication by DNA strand displacement. Assembles on the viral origin of replication in an initiation complex with viral polymerase, DBP, host NFIA and host POU2F1/OCT1. During initiation, the polymerase covalently couples the first dCTP with Ser- 580 of pTP. The terminal protein stimulates the template activity over 20 fold compared to protein-free templates. Neo-synthesized viral genomes are linked to two preterminal prot
  12022..12178   +  ncRNA          VA: Accession: RF00102 - VA RNA
  12277..12434   +  ncRNA          VA: Accession: RF00102 - VA RNA
  12452..13696   +  CDS            L1: PKG3_ADE05 - Experimental evidence at protein level: Swiss-Prot protein existence level 1. Involved in viral genome packaging through its interaction with packaging proteins 1 and 2. After proteolytic cleavage by adenovirus protease, L1 52/55k protein is removed from the capsid during viral maturation. From Human adenovirus C serotype 5 (HAdV-5) (Human adenovirus 5).
  13720..15474   +  CDS            CAP3_ADE05: Experimental evidence at protein level: Swiss-Prot protein existence level 1. Structural component of the virion that acts as a cement protein on the capsid exterior and which mediates the interactions between the hexons, including the peripentonal hexons, and reaches all the way to the penton vertices. Two hexon linking proteins IIIa, one from each facet, stabilize the unique edge interface between a pair of facets. As the virus enters the host cell, hexon linking proteins IIIa are shed concomitant with virion acidification in the endosome. During virus assembly, seems to play a role in the s
  15558..17270   +  CDS            L2: CAPSP_ADE05 - Experimental evidence at protein level: Swiss-Prot protein existence level 1. Major capsid protein that self-associates to form penton base pentamers, each in the shape of a pentagon, situated at the 12 vertices of the pseudo T=25 capsid. Involved in virus secondary attachment to host cell after initial attachment by the fiber protein. Binds host integrin heterodimer ITGAV-ITGB5 (alphaV-beta5) thereby triggering clathrin-mediated endocytosis of virions. Mediates initial virus attachment to CXADR-negative cells. Binding to integrins ITGAV-ITGB5 also seems to induce macropinocytosi
  17280..17873   +  CDS            L2: NP_ADE02 - Experimental evidence at protein level: Swiss-Prot protein existence level 1. Plays a role in the inhibition of host immune response within the nucleus. Interacts with cellular nucleosomes and immobilizes the host immune danger signal HMGB1 on chromatin. In turn, prevents HMGB1 release out of the cell and thus decreases inflammation. Plays also a role in the wrapping and condensation of the viral DNA. May also promote viral genome import into the nucleus. From Human adenovirus C serotype 2 (HAdV-2) (Human adenovirus 2).
  17946..19049   +  CDS            L2: CORE5_ADE05 - Experimental evidence at protein level: Swiss-Prot protein existence level 1. Associates loosely with the viral DNA to form an outer shell around the nucleoprotein-DNA complex and links it with the capsid by binding the endosome lysis protein. Dissociates from the viral genome during entry. Might be involved in nuclear capsid assembly of the viral particles through its association with NPM1/nucleophosmin. From Human adenovirus C serotype 5 (HAdV-5) (Human adenovirus 5).
  19080..19319   +  CDS            COR10_ADE02: Experimental evidence at protein level: Swiss-Prot protein existence level 1. [Pre-core protein X]: Interacts with the viral DNA and aids in tightly condensing it within the capsid. Cleavage of pre-core protein X may serve to partially relax this structure within the mature virion prior to its entry into the nucleus. From Human adenovirus C serotype 2 (HAdV-2) (Human adenovirus 2).
  19405..20154   +  CDS            L3: CAP6_ADE05 - Experimental evidence at protein level: Swiss-Prot protein existence level 1. [Protease cofactor]: Cofactor that activates the viral protease. Binds to viral protease in a 1:1 ratio. From Human adenovirus C serotype 5 (HAdV-5) (Human adenovirus 5).
  20244..23099   +  CDS            L3 (sequence partly withheld): CAPSH_ADE05 - Experimental evidence at protein level: Swiss-Prot protein existence level 1. Major capsid protein that self-associates to form 240 hexon trimers, each in the shape of a hexagon, building most of the pseudo T=25 capsid. Assembled into trimeric units with the help of the chaperone shutoff protein. Transported by pre-protein VI to the nucleus where it associates with other structural proteins to form an empty capsid. Might be involved, through its interaction with host dyneins, in the intracellular microtubule-dependent transport of incoming viral capsid to the nucleus. From Human
  23135..23746   +  CDS            L3: PRO_ADE05 - Experimental evidence at transcript level: Swiss-Prot protein existence level 2. Cleaves viral precursor proteins (pTP, pIIIa, pVI, pVII, pVIII, and pX) inside newly assembled particles giving rise to mature virions. Protease complexed to its cofactor slides along the viral DNA to specifically locate and cleave the viral precursors. Mature virions have a weakened organization compared to the unmature virions, thereby facilitating subsequent uncoating. Without maturation, the particle lacks infectivity and is unable to uncoat. Late in adenovirus infection, in the cytoplasm, may part
  23848..25434   -  CDS            DBP: DNB2_ADE05 - Experimental evidence at protein level: Swiss-Prot protein existence level 1. Plays a role in the elongation phase of viral strand displacement replication by unwinding the template in an ATP- independent fashion, employing its capacity to form multimers. Also enhances the rate of initiation. Released from template upon second strand synthesis. Assembles in complex with viral pTP, viral pol, host NFIA and host POU2F1/OCT1 on viral origin of replication. Covers the whole ssDNA genome during synthesis. The complementary strand synthesis induces its relese from DNA template. May inhi
  25463..27883   +  CDS            L4: SHUT_ADE05 - Experimental evidence at protein level: Swiss-Prot protein existence level 1. Protein that inhibits host translation while promoting late viral translation by ribosome shunting. Blocks host cap-dependent translation by binding to eIF4G, displacing MKNK1 from cap initiation complexes and preventing EIF4E phosphorylation. Binds to the tripartite leader sequence of viral late mRNAs and recruits host eIF4G, PABPC1/poly-A binding protein and 40S ribosomes subunits on viral mRNAs, allowing ribosome shunting and efficient translation of late viral mRNAs even though conventional translati
  28096..28485   +  CDS            SF33K_ADE02 (fragment): Experimental evidence at protein level: Swiss-Prot protein existence level 1. Probably functions as the small terminase that is part of the molecular motor that translocates genomic DNA in empty capsid during DNA packaging. This motor is located at a unique vertex and comprises at least the IVa2 ATPase, the small terminase 33K and probably a portal. Forms a ring-like structure of about 17 nm in which genomic DNA is translocated into the capsid. Stimulates IVa2 ATPase activity in the presence of the viral genome. Once the DNA is packaged, the terminase detaches: the 33K protein is present in th
  28576..29256   +  CDS            L4: CAP8_ADE05 - Experimental evidence at protein level: Swiss-Prot protein existence level 1. [Hexon-linking protein-C]: Structural component of the virion that acts as a cement protein on the capsid interior and which glue the peripentonal hexons and group-of-nine hexons together. From Human adenovirus C serotype 5 (HAdV-5) (Human adenovirus 5).
  29260..29580   +  CDS            E312_ADE02: Experimental evidence at protein level: Swiss-Prot protein existence level 1. From Human adenovirus C serotype 2 (HAdV-2) (Human adenovirus 2).
  29995..30360   +  CDS            E3145_ADE02: Experimental evidence at protein level: Swiss-Prot protein existence level 1. May prevent Nf-kappaB activation by immune signals like Tumor necrosis factor, presumably by inhibiting NFKB1 dimer DNA-binding. May act directly at the TNF receptor to inhibit signaling. From Human adenovirus C serotype 2 (HAdV-2) (Human adenovirus 2).
  30391..30555   -  CDS            UXP_ADE05 (fragment): Experimental evidence at transcript level: Swiss-Prot protein existence level 2. Might play a role in viral replication since it is associated with viral replication centers. Seems to have an effect on DBP localization. From Human adenovirus C serotype 5 (HAdV-5) (Human adenovirus 5).
  30566..32308   +  CDS            SPIKE_ADE05: Experimental evidence at protein level: Swiss-Prot protein existence level 1. Forms spikes that protrude from each vertex of the icosahedral capsid. Interacts with host coxsackievirus and adenovirus receptor CXADR located at the cell tight junctions to provide virion initial attachment to target cell. The fiber protein binds to CXADR with a higher affinity than CXADR binds to itself, thereby blocking the cell-cell adhesion function of CXADR dimers and leading to local disruption of the tight junction. Fiber protein present on neo- synthesized particles may thus disrupt the junctional integrity
  32441..32518   -  CDS            E417_ADE03: Protein predicted: Swiss-Prot protein existence level 4. From Human adenovirus B serotype 3 (HAdV-3) (Human adenovirus 3).
  32720..33601   -  CDS            E434_ADE02: Experimental evidence at protein level: Swiss-Prot protein existence level 1. Plays a major role to prevent cellular inhibition of viral genome replication by nuclear bodies. Assembles an SCF-like E3 ubiquitin ligase complex based on the cellular proteins ELOB, ELOC, CUL5 and RBX1, in cooperation with viral E1B-55K. This viral RING-type ligase ubiquitinates cellular substrates prior to proteasomal degradation: p53/TP53, LIG4, MRE11-RAD50-NBS1 (MRN) complex, ITGA3, DAXX and BLM. From Human adenovirus C serotype 2 (HAdV-2) (Human adenovirus 2).
  33880..34227   -  CDS            E411_ADE05: Experimental evidence at protein level: Swiss-Prot protein existence level 1. From Human adenovirus C serotype 5 (HAdV-5) (Human adenovirus 5).
  34227..34469   -  CDS            E4RF2_ADE02 (fragment): Protein predicted: Swiss-Prot protein existence level 4. From Human adenovirus C serotype 2 (HAdV-2) (Human adenovirus 2).
  34456..34617   -  CDS            E4RF2_ADE02 (fragment): Protein predicted: Swiss-Prot protein existence level 4. From Human adenovirus C serotype 2 (HAdV-2) (Human adenovirus 2).
  34668..35051   -  CDS            E4RF1_ADE02: Experimental evidence at protein level: Swiss-Prot protein existence level 1. May modulate tight-junctions functions of infected cells through interactions with PDZ proteins. E4 ORF1 has ben show for Adenovirus 9 to interact with protein involved in tight junction regulation. May play a role in mTOR activation by activating PI3- kinase, thus overriding cellular checkpoint for translation. From Human adenovirus C serotype 2 (HAdV-2) (Human adenovirus 2).
  35361..35463   -  repeat_region  ITR: inverted terminal repeat of human adenovirus serotype 5 inverted
  35517..35638   +  CDS            TcR (fragment): tetracycline efflux protein; tet; confers resistance to tetracycline
  35687..36275   -  rep_origin     ori: high-copy-number ColE1/pMB1/pBR322/pUC origin of replication
  36427..37287   -  CDS            AmpR: β-lactamase; bla; confers resistance to ampicillin, carbenicillin, and related antibiotics
  37288..37392   -  promoter       AmpR promoter: bla
>Addgene plasmid #68812 | pAD/CMV/V5-DEST-Cdc42-2G | analyzer sequence | sequence record 136256
CATCATCAATAATATACCTTATTTTGGATTGAAGCCAATATGATAATGAGGGGGTGGAGTTTGTGACGTG
GCGCGGGGCGTGGGAACGGGGCGGGTGACGTAGTAGTGTGGCGGAAGTGTGATGTTGCAAGTGTGGCGGA
ACACATGTAAGCGACGGATGTGGCAAAAGTGACGTTTTTGGTGTGCGCCGGTGTACACAGGAAGTGACAA
TTTTCGCGCGGTTTTAGGCGGATGTTGTAGTAAATTTGGGCGTAACCGAGTAAGATTTGGCCATTTTCGC
GGGAAAACTGAATAAGAGGAAGTGAAATCTGAATAATTTTGTGTTACTCATAGCGCGTAATATTTGTCTA
GGGCCGCGGGGACTTTGACCGTTTACGTGGAGACTCGCCCAGGTGTTTTTCTCAGGTGTTTTCCGCGTTC
CGGGTCAAAGTTGGCGTTTTATTATTATAGTCAGTCGAAGCTTGGATCCGGTACCTCTAGAATTCTCGAG
CGGCCGCTAGCGACATCGGATCTCCCGATCCCCTATGGTCGACTCTCAGTACAATCTGCTCTGATGCCGC
ATAGTTAAGCCAGTATCTGCTCCCTGCTTGTGTGTTGGAGGTCGCTGAGTAGTGCGCGAGCAAAATTTAA
GCTACAACAAGGCAAGGCTTGACCGACAATTGCATGAAGAATCTGCTTAGGGTTAGGCGTTTTGCGCTGC
TTCGCGATGTACGGGCCAGATATACGCGTTGACATTGATTATTGACTAGTTATTAATAGTAATCAATTAC
GGGGTCATTAGTTCATAGCCCATATATGGAGTTCCGCGTTACATAACTTACGGTAAATGGCCCGCCTGGC
TGACCGCCCAACGACCCCCGCCCATTGACGTCAATAATGACGTATGTTCCCATAGTAACGCCAATAGGGA
CTTTCCATTGACGTCAATGGGTGGACTATTTACGGTAAACTGCCCACTTGGCAGTACATCAAGTGTATCA
TATGCCAAGTACGCCCCCTATTGACGTCAATGACGGTAAATGGCCCGCCTGGCATTATGCCCAGTACATG
ACCTTATGGGACTTTCCTACTTGGCAGTACATCTACGTATTAGTCATCGCTATTACCATGGTGATGCGGT
TTTGGCAGTACATCAATGGGCGTGGATAGCGGTTTGACTCACGGGGATTTCCAAGTCTCCACCCCATTGA
CGTCAATGGGAGTTTGTTTTGGCACCAAAATCAACGGGACTTTCCAAAATGTCGTAACAACTCCGCCCCA
TTGACGCAAATGGGCGGTAGGCGTGTACGGTGGGAGGTCTATATAAGCAGAGCTCTCTGGCTAACTAGAG
AACCCACTGCTTACTGGCTTATCGAAATTAATACGACTCACTATAGGGAGACCCAAGCTGGCTAGTTAAG
CTATCAACAAGTTTGTACAAAAAAGCAGGCTTTAAAGGAACCAATTCAGTCGACTGGATCCGGTTATTGT
GCTGTCTCATCATTTTGGCAAAGAATTGGATCGGACCGAAATTAATACGACTCACTATAGGGGAATTGTG
AGCGGATAACAATTCCCCGGAGTTAATCCGGGACCTTTAATTCAACCCAACACAATATATTATAGTTAAA
TAAGAATTATTATCAAATCATTTGTATATTATAAAATACTATACTGTAAATTACATTTTATTTACAATCA
AAGGAGATATACCATGGCACACCATCACCACCATCACGGGAGCGGGGAGCAGAAACTAATATCAGAGGAG
GATCTTGGCTCAGGATCCTCCACCGACGGCATGGACGAGCTGTACAAGGGTGCTAGCGGAGGAATGGTGA
GCAAGGGCGAGGAGACCACAATGGGCGTAATCAAGCCCGACATGAAGATCAAGCTGAAGATGGAGGGCAA
CGTGAATGGCCACGCCTTCGTGATCGAGGGCGAGGGCGAGGGCAAGCCCTACGACGGCACCAACACCATC
AACCTGGAGGTGAAGGAGGGAGCCCCCCTGCCCTTCTCCTACGACATTCTGACCACCGCGTTCGCCTACG
GCAACAGGGCCTTCACCAAGTACCCCGACGACATCCCCAACTACTTCAAGCAGTCCTTCCCCGAGGGCTA
CTCTTGGGAGCGCACCATGACCTTCGAGGACAAGGGCATCGTGAAGGTGAAGTCCGACATCTCCATGGAG
GAGGACTCCTTCATCTACGAGATACACCTCAAGGGCGAGAACTTCCCCCCCAACGGCCCCGTGATGCAGA
AGAAGACCACCGGCTGGGACGCCTCCACCGAGAGGATGTACGTGCGCGACGGCGTGCTGAAGGGCGACGT
CAAGCACAAGCTGCTGCTGGAGGGCGGCGGCCACCACCGCGTTGACTTCAAGACCATCTACAGGGCCAAG
AAGGCGGTGAAGCTGCCCGACTATCACTTTGTGGACCACCGCATCGAGATCCTGAACCACGACAAGGACT
ACAACAAGGTGACCGTTTACGAGAGCGCCGTGGCCCGCAACTCCGGAGACATCCAGAACCCTGACATCAC
GAGTTCACGATACCGTGGGCTCCCAGCACCTGGACCTAGCCCAGCTGATAAGAAACGCTCAGGGAAGAAG
AAGATCAGCAAAGCTGATATTGGTGCACCCAGTGGATTCAAGCATGTCAGCCACGTGGGGTGGGACCCCC
AGAATGGATTTGACGTGAACAACCTCGACCCCGACCTGCGCAGTCTGTTCTCCAGGGCAGGAATCAGCGA
GGCCCAGCTCACCGACGCCGAGACCTCTAAACTTATCTACGACTTCATTGAGGACCAGGGTGGGCTGGAG
GCTGTGCGGCAGGAGATGAGGCGCCAGGAGCCACTTCCGCCCGGGACTTCTGGTTCTGGTAAACCTGGTT
CTGGTGAAGGTTCTACTAAAGGGACTTCTGGTTCTGGTAAACCTGGTTCTGGTGAAGGTTCTACTAAAGG
GACTTCTGGTTCTGGTAAACCTGGTTCTGGTGAAGGTTCTACTAAAGGGACTTCTGGTTCTGGTAAACCT
GGTTCTGGTGAAGGTTCTACTAAAGGGGCGGCCGCCATGCTGCTGCCCGACAACCACTACCTGAGCTACC
AGTCCGCCCTGAGCAAAGACCCCAACGAGAAGCGCGATCACATGGTCCTGCTGGAGTTCGTGACCGCCGC
CGGGATCACTCTCGGCATGGACGAGCTGTACAAGGGTGGCAGCGGTGGCATGGTGAGCAAGGGCGAGGAG
CTGTTCACCGGGGTGGTGCCCATCCTGGTCGAGCTGGACGGCGACGTAAACGGCCACAAGTTCAGCGTGT
CCGGCGAGGGCGAGGGCGATGCCACCTACGGCAAGCTGACCCTGAAGCTGATCTGCACCACCGGCAAGCT
GCCCGTGCCCTGGCCCACCCTCGTGACCACCCTGGGCTACGGCCTGATGTGCTTCGCCCGCTACCCCGAC
CACATGAAGCAGCACGACTTCTTCAAGTCCGCCATGCCCGAAGGCTACGTCCAGGAGCGCACCATCTTCT
TCAAGGACGACGGCAACTACAAGACCCGCGCCGAGGTGAAGTTCGAGGGCGACACCCTGGTGAACCGCAT
CGAGCTGAAGGGCATCGACTTCAAGGAGGACGGCAACATCCTGGGGCACAAGCTGGAGTACAACTACAAC
AGCCACAACGTCTATATCACCGCCGACAAGCAGAAGAACGGCATCAAGGCCAACTTCAAGATCCGCCACA
ACATCGAGGACGGCGGCGTGCAGCTCGCCGACCACTACCAGCAGAACACCCCCATCGGCGACGGCCCCGT
GGGTACCATGCAGACAATTAAGTGTGTTGTTGTTGGTGATGGTGCTGTTGGTAAAACATGTCTCCTGATA
TCCTACACAACAAACAAATTCCCATCGGAATATGTACCAACTGTTTTTGACAACTATGCAGTCACAGTTA
TGATTGGTGGAGAGCCATACACTCTTGGACTTTTTGATACTGCAGGGCAAGAGGATTATGACAGACTACG
ACCGCTAAGTTATCCACAGACAGATGTTTTTCTAGTATGTTTCTCAGTGGTCTCTCCATCCTCATTTGAA
AATGTGAAAGAAAAGTGGGTGCCTGAGATAACTCACCACTGTCCAAAGACTCCTTTCTTGCTTGTTGGGA
CCCAAATTGATCTCAGAGATGACCCCTCTACTATTGAGAAACTTGCCAAGAACAAACAGAAGCCTATTAC
TCCAGAGACTGCTGAAAAGCTGGCGCGGGATCTGAAGGCTGTCAAGTATGTGGAGTGCTCTGCCCTCACA
CAGAAAGGCCTAAAGAATGTGTTTGATGAAGCAATATTGGCTGCCCTGGAGCCTCCAGAACCGAAGAAGA
GCCGCAGGTGTGTGCTGCTATGACTCGAGCACCACCATCACCATCACCATCACTAAGTGATTAACCTCAG
GTGCAGGCTGCCTATCAGAAGGTGGTGGCTGGTGTGGCCAATGCCCTGGCTCACAAATACCACTGAGATC
GAGCGGCCGCACTCGAGATATCTAGACCCAGCTTTCTTGTACAAAGTGGTTGATCTAGAGGGCCCGCGGT
TCGAAGGTAAGCCTATCCCTAACCCTCTCCTCGGTCTCGATTCTACGCGTACCGGTTAGTAATGAGTTTA
AACGGGGGAGGCTAACTGAAACACGGAAGGAGACAATACCGGAAGGAACCCGCGCTATGACGGCAATAAA
AAGACAGAATAAAACGCACGGGTGTTGGGTCGTTTGTTCATAAACGCGGGGTTCGGTCCCAGGGCTGGCA
CTCTGTCGATACCCCACCGAGACCCCATTGGGGCCAATACGCCCGCGTTTCTTCCTTTTCCCCACCCCAC
CCCCCAAGTTCGGGTGAAGGCCCAGGGCTCGCAGCCAACGTCGGGGCGGCAGGCCCTGCCATAGCAGATC
CGATTCGACAGATCACTGAAATGTGTGGGCGTGGCTTAAGGGTGGGAAAGAATATATAAGGTGGGGGTCT
TATGTAGTTTTGTATCTGTTTTGCAGCAGCCGCCGCCGCCATGAGCACCAACTCGTTTGATGGAAGCATT
GTGAGCTCATATTTGACAACGCGCATGCCCCCATGGGCCGGGGTGCGTCAGAATGTGATGGGCTCCAGCA
TTGATGGTCGCCCCGTCCTGCCCGCAAACTCTACTACCTTGACCTACGAGACCGTGTCTGGAACGCCGTT
GGAGACTGCAGCCTCCGCCGCCGCTTCAGCCGCTGCAGCCACCGCCCGCGGGATTGTGACTGACTTTGCT
TTCCTGAGCCCGCTTGCAAGCAGTGCAGCTTCCCGTTCATCCGCCCGCGATGACAAGTTGACGGCTCTTT
TGGCACAATTGGATTCTTTGACCCGGGAACTTAATGTCGTTTCTCAGCAGCTGTTGGATCTGCGCCAGCA
GGTTTCTGCCCTGAAGGCTTCCTCCCCTCCCAATGCGGTTTAAAACATAAATAAAAAACCAGACTCTGTT
TGGATTTGGATCAAGCAAGTGTCTTGCTGTCTTTATTTAGGGGTTTTGCGCGCGCGGTAGGCCCGGGACC
AGCGGTCTCGGTCGTTGAGGGTCCTGTGTATTTTTTCCAGGACGTGGTAAAGGTGACTCTGGATGTTCAG
ATACATGGGCATAAGCCCGTCTCTGGGGTGGAGGTAGCACCACTGCAGAGCTTCATGCTGCGGGGTGGTG
TTGTAGATGATCCAGTCGTAGCAGGAGCGCTGGGCGTGGTGCCTAAAAATGTCTTTCAGTAGCAAGCTGA
TTGCCAGGGGCAGGCCCTTGGTGTAAGTGTTTACAAAGCGGTTAAGCTGGGATGGGTGCATACGTGGGGA
TATGAGATGCATCTTGGACTGTATTTTTAGGTTGGCTATGTTCCCAGCCATATCCCTCCGGGGATTCATG
TTGTGCAGAACCACCAGCACAGTGTATCCGGTGCACTTGGGAAATTTGTCATGTAGCTTAGAAGGAAATG
CGTGGAAGAACTTGGAGACGCCCTTGTGACCTCCAAGATTTTCCATGCATTCGTCCATAATGATGGCAAT
GGGCCCACGGGCGGCGGCCTGGGCGAAGATATTTCTGGGATCACTAACGTCATAGTTGTGTTCCAGGATG
AGATCGTCATAGGCCATTTTTACAAAGCGCGGGCGGAGGGTGCCAGACTGCGGTATAATGGTTCCATCCG
GCCCAGGGGCGTAGTTACCCTCACAGATTTGCATTTCCCACGCTTTGAGTTCAGATGGGGGGATCATGTC
TACCTGCGGGGCGATGAAGAAAACGGTTTCCGGGGTAGGGGAGATCAGCTGGGAAGAAAGCAGGTTCCTG
AGCAGCTGCGACTTACCGCAGCCGGTGGGCCCGTAAATCACACCTATTACCGGGTGCAACTGGTAGTTAA
GAGAGCTGCAGCTGCCGTCATCCCTGAGCAGGGGGGCCACTTCGTTAAGCATGTCCCTGACTCGCATGTT
TTCCCTGACCAAATCCGCCAGAAGGCGCTCGCCGCCCAGCGATAGCAGTTCTTGCAAGGAAGCAAAGTTT
TTCAACGGTTTGAGACCGTCCGCCGTAGGCATGCTTTTGAGCGTTTGACCAAGCAGTTCCAGGCGGTCCC
ACAGCTCGGTCACCTGCTCTACGGCATCTCGATCCAGCATATCTCCTCGTTTCGCGGGTTGGGGCGGCTT
TCGCTGTACGGCAGTAGTCGGTGCTCGTCCAGACGGGCCAGGGTCATGTCTTTCCACGGGCGCAGGGTCC
TCGTCAGCGTAGTCTGGGTCACGGTGAAGGGGTGCGCTCCGGGCTGCGCGCTGGCCAGGGTGCGCTTGAG
GCTGGTCCTGCTGGTGCTGAAGCGCTGCCGGTCTTCGCCCTGCGCGTCGGCCAGGTAGCATTTGACCATG
GTGTCATAGTCCAGCCCCTCCGCGGCGTGGCCCTTGGCGCGCAGCTTGCCCTTGGAGGAGGCGCCGCACG
AGGGGCAGTGCAGACTTTTGAGGGCGTAGAGCTTGGGCGCGAGAAATACCGATTCCGGGGAGTAGGCATC
CGCGCCGCAGGCCCCGCAGACGGTCTCGCATTCCACGAGCCAGGTGAGCTCTGGCCGTTCGGGGTCAAAA
ACCAGGTTTCCCCCATGCTTTTTGATGCGTTTCTTACCTCTGGTTTCCATGAGCCGGTGTCCACGCTCGG
TGACGAAAAGGCTGTCCGTGTCCCCGTATACAGACTTGAGAGGCCTGTCCTCGAGCGGTGTTCCGCGGTC
CTCCTCGTATAGAAACTCGGACCACTCTGAGACAAAGGCTCGCGTCCAGGCCAGCACGAAGGAGGCTAAG
TGGGAGGGGTAGCGGTCGTTGTCCACTAGGGGGTCCACTCGCTCCAGGGTGTGAAGACACATGTCGCCCT
CTTCGGCATCAAGGAAGGTGATTGGTTTGTAGGTGTAGGCCACGTGACCGGGTGTTCCTGAAGGGGGGCT
ATAAAAGGGGGTGGGGGCGCGTTCGTCCTCACTCTCTTCCGCATCGCTGTCTGCGAGGGCCAGCTGTTGG
GGTGAGTACTCCCTCTGAAAAGCGGGCATGACTTCTGCGCTAAGATTGTCAGTTTCCAAAAACGAGGAGG
ATTTGATATTCACCTGGCCCGCGGTGATGCCTTTGAGGGTGGCCGCATCCATCTGGTCAGAAAAGACAAT
CTTTTTGTTGTCAAGCTTGGTGGCAAACGACCCGTAGAGGGCGTTGGACAGCAACTTGGCGATGGAGCGC
AGGGTTTGGTTTTTGTCGCGATCGGCGCGCTCCTTGGCCGCGATGTTTAGCTGCACGTATTCGCGCGCAA
CGCACCGCCATTCGGGAAAGACGGTGGTGCGCTCGTCGGGCACCAGGTGCACGCGCCAACCGCGGTTGTG
CAGGGTGACAAGGTCAACGCTGGTGGCTACCTCTCCGCGTAGGCGCTCGTTGGTCCAGCAGAGGCGGCCG
CCCTTGCGCGAGCAGAATGGCGGTAGGGGGTCTAGCTGCGTCTCGTCCGGGGGGTCTGCGTCCACGGTAA
AGACCCCGGGCAGCAGGCGCGCGTCGAAGTAGTCTATCTTGCATCCTTGCAAGTCTAGCGCCTGCTGCCA
TGCGCGGGCGGCAAGCGCGCGCTCGTATGGGTTGAGTGGGGGACCCCATGGCATGGGGTGGGTGAGCGCG
GAGGCGTACATGCCGCAAATGTCGTAAACGTAGAGGGGCTCTCTGAGTATTCCAAGATATGTAGGGTAGC
ATCTTCCACCGCGGATGCTGGCGCGCACGTAATCGTATAGTTCGTGCGAGGGAGCGAGGAGGTCGGGACC
GAGGTTGCTACGGGCGGGCTGCTCTGCTCGGAAGACTATCTGCCTGAAGATGGCATGTGAGTTGGATGAT
ATGGTTGGACGCTGGAAGACGTTGAAGCTGGCGTCTGTGAGACCTACCGCGTCACGCACGAAGGAGGCGT
AGGAGTCGCGCAGCTTGTTGACCAGCTCGGCGGTGACCTGCACGTCTAGGGCGCAGTAGTCCAGGGTTTC
CTTGATGATGTCATACTTATCCTGTCCCTTTTTTTTCCACAGCTCGCGGTTGAGGACAAACTCTTCGCGG
TCTTTCCAGTACTCTTGGATCGGAAACCCGTCGGCCTCCGAACGGTAAGAGCCTAGCATGTAGAACTGGT
TGACGGCCTGGTAGGCGCAGCATCCCTTTTCTACGGGTAGCGCGTATGCCTGCGCGGCCTTCCGGAGCGA
GGTGTGGGTGAGCGCAAAGGTGTCCCTGACCATGACTTTGAGGTACTGGTATTTGAAGTCAGTGTCGTCG
CATCCGCCCTGCTCCCAGAGCAAAAAGTCCGTGCGCTTTTTGGAACGCGGATTTGGCAGGGCGAAGGTGA
CATCGTTGAAGAGTATCTTTCCCGCGCGAGGCATAAAGTTGCGTGTGATGCGGAAGGGTCCCGGCACCTC
GGAACGGTTGTTAATTACCTGGGCGGCGAGCACGATCTCGTCAAAGCCGTTGATGTTGTGGCCCACAATG
TAAAGTTCCAAGAAGCGCGGGATGCCCTTGATGGAAGGCAATTTTTTAAGTTCCTCGTAGGTGAGCTCTT
CAGGGGAGCTGAGCCCGTGCTCTGAAAGGGCCCAGTCTGCAAGATGAGGGTTGGAAGCGACGAATGAGCT
CCACAGGTCACGGGCCATTAGCATTTGCAGGTGGTCGCGAAAGGTCCTAAACTGGCGACCTATGGCCATT
TTTTCTGGGGTGATGCAGTAGAAGGTAAGCGGGTCTTGTTCCCAGCGGTCCCATCCAAGGTTCGCGGCTA
GGTCTCGCGCGGCAGTCACTAGAGGCTCATCTCCGCCGAACTTCATGACCAGCATGAAGGGCACGAGCTG
CTTCCCAAAGGCCCCCATCCAAGTATAGGTCTCTACATCGTAGGTGACAAAGAGACGCTCGGTGCGAGGA
TGCGAGCCGATCGGGAAGAACTGGATCTCCCGCCACCAATTGGAGGAGTGGCTATTGATGTGGTGAAAGT
AGAAGTCCCTGCGACGGGCCGAACACTCGTGCTGGCTTTTGTAAAAACGTGCGCAGTACTGGCAGCGGTG
CACGGGCTGTACATCCTGCACGAGGTTGACCTGACGACCGCGCACAAGGAAGCAGAGTGGGAATTTGAGC
CCCTCGCCTGGCGGGTTTGGCTGGTGGTCTTCTACTTCGGCTGCTTGTCCTTGACCGTCTGGCTGCTCGA
GGGGAGTTACGGTGGATCGGACCACCACGCCGCGCGAGCCCAAAGTCCAGATGTCCGCGCGCGGCGGTCG
GAGCTTGATGACAACATCGCGCAGATGGGAGCTGTCCATGGTCTGGAGCTCCCGCGGCGTCAGGTCAGGC
GGGAGCTCCTGCAGGTTTACCTCGCATAGACGGGTCAGGGCGCGGGCTAGATCCAGGTGATACCTAATTT
CCAGGGGCTGGTTGGTGGCGGCGTCGATGGCTTGCAAGAGGCCGCATCCCCGCGGCGCGACTACGGTACC
GCGCGGCGGGCGGTGGGCCGCGGGGGTGTCCTTGGATGATGCATCTAAAAGCGGTGACGCGGGCGAGCCC
CCGGAGGTAGGGGGGGCTCCGGACCCGCCGGGAGAGGGGGCAGGGGCACGTCGGCGCCGCGCGCGGGCAG
GAGCTGGTGCTGCGCGCGTAGGTTGCTGGCGAACGCGACGACGCGGCGGTTGATCTCCTGAATCTGGCGC
CTCTGCGTGAAGACGACGGGCCCGGTGAGCTTGAGCCTGAAAGAGAGTTCGACAGAATCAATTTCGGTGT
CGTTGACGGCGGCCTGGCGCAAAATCTCCTGCACGTCTCCTGAGTTGTCTTGATAGGCGATCTCGGCCAT
GAACTGCTCGATCTCTTCCTCCTGGAGATCTCCGCGTCCGGCTCGCTCCACGGTGGCGGCGAGGTCGTTG
GAAATGCGGGCCATGAGCTGCGAGAAGGCGTTGAGGCCTCCCTCGTTCCAGACGCGGCTGTAGACCACGC
CCCCTTCGGCATCGCGGGCGCGCATGACCACCTGCGCGAGATTGAGCTCCACGTGCCGGGCGAAGACGGC
GTAGTTTCGCAGGCGCTGAAAGAGGTAGTTGAGGGTGGTGGCGGTGTGTTCTGCCACGAAGAAGTACATA
ACCCAGCGTCGCAACGTGGATTCGTTGATATCCCCCAAGGCCTCAAGGCGCTCCATGGCCTCGTAGAAGT
CCACGGCGAAGTTGAAAAACTGGGAGTTGCGCGCCGACACGGTTAACTCCTCCTCCAGAAGACGGATGAG
CTCGGCGACAGTGTCGCGCACCTCGCGCTCAAAGGCTACAGGGGCCTCTTCTTCTTCTTCAATCTCCTCT
TCCATAAGGGCCTCCCCTTCTTCTTCTTCTGGCGGCGGTGGGGGAGGGGGGACACGGCGGCGACGACGGC
GCACCGGGAGGCGGTCGACAAAGCGCTCGATCATCTCCCCGCGGCGACGGCGCATGGTCTCGGTGACGGC
GCGGCCGTTCTCGCGGGGGCGCAGTTGGAAGACGCCGCCCGTCATGTCCCGGTTATGGGTTGGCGGGGGG
CTGCCATGCGGCAGGGATACGGCGCTAACGATGCATCTCAACAATTGTTGTGTAGGTACTCCGCCGCCGA
GGGACCTGAGCGAGTCCGCATCGACCGGATCGGAAAACCTCTCGAGAAAGGCGTCTAACCAGTCACAGTC
GCAAGGTAGGCTGAGCACCGTGGCGGGCGGCAGCGGGCGGCGGTCGGGGTTGTTTCTGGCGGAGGTGCTG
CTGATGATGTAATTAAAGTAGGCGGTCTTGAGACGGCGGATGGTCGACAGAAGCACCATGTCCTTGGGTC
CGGCCTGCTGAATGCGCAGGCGGTCGGCCATGCCCCAGGCTTCGTTTTGACATCGGCGCAGGTCTTTGTA
GTAGTCTTGCATGAGCCTTTCTACCGGCACTTCTTCTTCTCCTTCCTCTTGTCCTGCATCTCTTGCATCT
ATCGCTGCGGCGGCGGCGGAGTTTGGCCGTAGGTGGCGCCCTCTTCCTCCCATGCGTGTGACCCCGAAGC
CCCTCATCGGCTGAAGCAGGGCTAGGTCGGCGACAACGCGCTCGGCTAATATGGCCTGCTGCACCTGCGT
GAGGGTAGACTGGAAGTCATCCATGTCCACAAAGCGGTGGTATGCGCCCGTGTTGATGGTGTAAGTGCAG
TTGGCCATAACGGACCAGTTAACGGTCTGGTGACCCGGCTGCGAGAGCTCGGTGTACCTGAGACGCGAGT
AAGCCCTCGAGTCAAATACGTAGTCGTTGCAAGTCCGCACCAGGTACTGGTATCCCACCAAAAAGTGCGG
CGGCGGCTGGCGGTAGAGGGGCCAGCGTAGGGTGGCCGGGGCTCCGGGGGCGAGATCTTCCAACATAAGG
CGATGATATCCGTAGATGTACCTGGACATCCAGGTGATGCCGGCGGCGGTGGTGGAGGCGCGCGGAAAGT
CGCGGACGCGGTTCCAGATGTTGCGCAGCGGCAAAAAGTGCTCCATGGTCGGGACGCTCTGGCCGGTCAG
GCGCGCGCAATCGTTGACGCTCTAGACCGTGCAAAAGGAGAGCCTGTAAGCGGGCACTCTTCCGTGGTCT
GGTGGATAAATTCGCAAGGGTATCATGGCGGACGACCGGGGTTCGAGCCCCGTATCCGGCCGTCCGCCGT
GATCCATGCGGTTACCGCCCGCGTGTCGAACCCAGGTGTGCGACGTCAGACAACGGGGGAGTGCTCCTTT
TGGCTTCCTTCCAGGCGCGGCGGCTGCTGCGCTAGCTTTTTTGGCCACTGGCCGCGCGCAGCGTAAGCGG
TTAGGCTGGAAAGCGAAAGCATTAAGTGGCTCGCTCCCTGTAGCCGGAGGGTTATTTTCCAAGGGTTGAG
TCGCGGGACCCCCGGTTCGAGTCTCGGACCGGCCGGACTGCGGCGAACGGGGGTTTGCCTCCCCGTCATG
CAAGACCCCGCTTGCAAATTCCTCCGGAAACAGGGACGAGCCCCTTTTTTGCTTTTCCCAGATGCATCCG
GTGCTGCGGCAGATGCGCCCCCCTCCTCAGCAGCGGCAAGAGCAAGAGCAGCGGCAGACATGCAGGGCAC
CCTCCCCTCCTCCTACCGCGTCAGGAGGGGCGACATCCGCGGTTGACGCGGCAGCAGATGGTGATTACGA
ACCCCCGCGGCGCCGGGCCCGGCACTACCTGGACTTGGAGGAGGGCGAGGGCCTGGCGCGGCTAGGAGCG
CCCTCTCCTGAGCGGTACCCAAGGGTGCAGCTGAAGCGTGATACGCGTGAGGCGTACGTGCCGCGGCAGA
ACCTGTTTCGCGACCGCGAGGGAGAGGAGCCCGAGGAGATGCGGGATCGAAAGTTCCACGCAGGGCGCGA
GCTGCGGCATGGCCTGAATCGCGAGCGGTTGCTGCGCGAGGAGGACTTTGAGCCCGACGCGCGAACCGGG
ATTAGTCCCGCGCGCGCACACGTGGCGGCCGCCGACCTGGTAACCGCATACGAGCAGACGGTGAACCAGG
AGATTAACTTTCAAAAAAGCTTTAACAACCACGTGCGTACGCTTGTGGCGCGCGAGGAGGTGGCTATAGG
ACTGATGCATCTGTGGGACTTTGTAAGCGCGCTGGAGCAAAACCCAAATAGCAAGCCGCTCATGGCGCAG
CTGTTCCTTATAGTGCAGCACAGCAGGGACAACGAGGCATTCAGGGATGCGCTGCTAAACATAGTAGAGC
CCGAGGGCCGCTGGCTGCTCGATTTGATAAACATCCTGCAGAGCATAGTGGTGCAGGAGCGCAGCTTGAG
CCTGGCTGACAAGGTGGCCGCCATCAACTATTCCATGCTTAGCCTGGGCAAGTTTTACGCCCGCAAGATA
TACCATACCCCTTACGTTCCCATAGACAAGGAGGTAAAGATCGAGGGGTTCTACATGCGCATGGCGCTGA
AGGTGCTTACCTTGAGCGACGACCTGGGCGTTTATCGCAACGAGCGCATCCACAAGGCCGTGAGCGTGAG
CCGGCGGCGCGAGCTCAGCGACCGCGAGCTGATGCACAGCCTGCAAAGGGCCCTGGCTGGCACGGGCAGC
GGCGATAGAGAGGCCGAGTCCTACTTTGACGCGGGCGCTGACCTGCGCTGGGCCCCAAGCCGACGCGCCC
TGGAGGCAGCTGGGGCCGGACCTGGGCTGGCGGTGGCACCCGCGCGCGCTGGCAACGTCGGCGGCGTGGA
GGAATATGACGAGGACGATGAGTACGAGCCAGAGGACGGCGAGTACTAAGCGGTGATGTTTCTGATCAGA
TGATGCAAGACGCAACGGACCCGGCGGTGCGGGCGGCGCTGCAGAGCCAGCCGTCCGGCCTTAACTCCAC
GGACGACTGGCGCCAGGTCATGGACCGCATCATGTCGCTGACTGCGCGCAATCCTGACGCGTTCCGGCAG
CAGCCGCAGGCCAACCGGCTCTCCGCAATTCTGGAAGCGGTGGTCCCGGCGCGCGCAAACCCCACGCACG
AGAAGGTGCTGGCGATCGTAAACGCGCTGGCCGAAAACAGGGCCATCCGGCCCGACGAGGCCGGCCTGGT
CTACGACGCGCTGCTTCAGCGCGTGGCTCGTTACAACAGCGGCAACGTGCAGACCAACCTGGACCGGCTG
GTGGGGGATGTGCGCGAGGCCGTGGCGCAGCGTGAGCGCGCGCAGCAGCAGGGCAACCTGGGCTCCATGG
TTGCACTAAACGCCTTCCTGAGTACACAGCCCGCCAACGTGCCGCGGGGACAGGAGGACTACACCAACTT
TGTGAGCGCACTGCGGCTAATGGTGACTGAGACACCGCAAAGTGAGGTGTACCAGTCTGGGCCAGACTAT
TTTTTCCAGACCAGTAGACAAGGCCTGCAGACCGTAAACCTGAGCCAGGCTTTCAAAAACTTGCAGGGGC
TGTGGGGGGTGCGGGCTCCCACAGGCGACCGCGCGACCGTGTCTAGCTTGCTGACGCCCAACTCGCGCCT
GTTGCTGCTGCTAATAGCGCCCTTCACGGACAGTGGCAGCGTGTCCCGGGACACATACCTAGGTCACTTG
CTGACACTGTACCGCGAGGCCATAGGTCAGGCGCATGTGGACGAGCATACTTTCCAGGAGATTACAAGTG
TCAGCCGCGCGCTGGGGCAGGAGGACACGGGCAGCCTGGAGGCAACCCTAAACTACCTGCTGACCAACCG
GCGGCAGAAGATCCCCTCGTTGCACAGTTTAAACAGCGAGGAGGAGCGCATTTTGCGCTACGTGCAGCAG
AGCGTGAGCCTTAACCTGATGCGCGACGGGGTAACGCCCAGCGTGGCGCTGGACATGACCGCGCGCAACA
TGGAACCGGGCATGTATGCCTCAAACCGGCCGTTTATCAACCGCCTAATGGACTACTTGCATCGCGCGGC
CGCCGTGAACCCCGAGTATTTCACCAATGCCATCTTGAACCCGCACTGGCTACCGCCCCCTGGTTTCTAC
ACCGGGGGATTCGAGGTGCCCGAGGGTAACGATGGATTCCTCTGGGACGACATAGACGACAGCGTGTTTT
CCCCGCAACCGCAGACCCTGCTAGAGTTGCAACAGCGCGAGCAGGCAGAGGCGGCGCTGCGAAAGGAAAG
CTTCCGCAGGCCAAGCAGCTTGTCCGATCTAGGCGCTGCGGCCCCGCGGTCAGATGCTAGTAGCCCATTT
CCAAGCTTGATAGGGTCTCTTACCAGCACTCGCACCACCCGCCCGCGCCTGCTGGGCGAGGAGGAGTACC
TAAACAACTCGCTGCTGCAGCCGCAGCGCGAAAAAAACCTGCCTCCGGCATTTCCCAACAACGGGATAGA
GAGCCTAGTGGACAAGATGAGTAGATGGAAGACGTACGCGCAGGAGCACAGGGACGTGCCAGGCCCGCGC
CCGCCCACCCGTCGTCAAAGGCACGACCGTCAGCGGGGTCTGGTGTGGGAGGACGATGACTCGGCAGACG
ACAGCAGCGTCCTGGATTTGGGAGGGAGTGGCAACCCGTTTGCGCACCTTCGCCCCAGGCTGGGGAGAAT
GTTTTAAAAAAAAAAAAGCATGATGCAAAATAAAAAACTCACCAAGGCCATGGCACCGAGCGTTGGTTTT
CTTGTATTCCCCTTAGTATGCGGCGCGCGGCGATGTATGAGGAAGGTCCTCCTCCCTCCTACGAGAGTGT
GGTGAGCGCGGCGCCAGTGGCGGCGGCGCTGGGTTCTCCCTTCGATGCTCCCCTGGACCCGCCGTTTGTG
CCTCCGCGGTACCTGCGGCCTACCGGGGGGAGAAACAGCATCCGTTACTCTGAGTTGGCACCCCTATTCG
ACACCACCCGTGTGTACCTGGTGGACAACAAGTCAACGGATGTGGCATCCCTGAACTACCAGAACGACCA
CAGCAACTTTCTGACCACGGTCATTCAAAACAATGACTACAGCCCGGGGGAGGCAAGCACACAGACCATC
AATCTTGACGACCGGTCGCACTGGGGCGGCGACCTGAAAACCATCCTGCATACCAACATGCCAAATGTGA
ACGAGTTCATGTTTACCAATAAGTTTAAGGCGCGGGTGATGGTGTCGCGCTTGCCTACTAAGGACAATCA
GGTGGAGCTGAAATACGAGTGGGTGGAGTTCACGCTGCCCGAGGGCAACTACTCCGAGACCATGACCATA
GACCTTATGAACAACGCGATCGTGGAGCACTACTTGAAAGTGGGCAGACAGAACGGGGTTCTGGAAAGCG
ACATCGGGGTAAAGTTTGACACCCGCAACTTCAGACTGGGGTTTGACCCCGTCACTGGTCTTGTCATGCC
TGGGGTATATACAAACGAAGCCTTCCATCCAGACATCATTTTGCTGCCAGGATGCGGGGTGGACTTCACC
CACAGCCGCCTGAGCAACTTGTTGGGCATCCGCAAGCGGCAACCCTTCCAGGAGGGCTTTAGGATCACCT
ACGATGATCTGGAGGGTGGTAACATTCCCGCACTGTTGGATGTGGACGCCTACCAGGCGAGCTTGAAAGA
TGACACCGAACAGGGCGGGGGTGGCGCAGGCGGCAGCAACAGCAGTGGCAGCGGCGCGGAAGAGAACTCC
AACGCGGCAGCCGCGGCAATGCAGCCGGTGGAGGACATGAACGATCATGCCATTCGCGGCGACACCTTTG
CCACACGGGCTGAGGAGAAGCGCGCTGAGGCCGAAGCAGCGGCCGAAGCTGCCGCCCCCGCTGCGCAACC
CGAGGTCGAGAAGCCTCAGAAGAAACCGGTGATCAAACCCCTGACAGAGGACAGCAAGAAACGCAGTTAC
AACCTAATAAGCAATGACAGCACCTTCACCCAGTACCGCAGCTGGTACCTTGCATACAACTACGGCGACC
CTCAGACCGGAATCCGCTCATGGACCCTGCTTTGCACTCCTGACGTAACCTGCGGCTCGGAGCAGGTCTA
CTGGTCGTTGCCAGACATGATGCAAGACCCCGTGACCTTCCGCTCCACGCGCCAGATCAGCAACTTTCCG
GTGGTGGGCGCCGAGCTGTTGCCCGTGCACTCCAAGAGCTTCTACAACGACCAGGCCGTCTACTCCCAAC
TCATCCGCCAGTTTACCTCTCTGACCCACGTGTTCAATCGCTTTCCCGAGAACCAGATTTTGGCGCGCCC
GCCAGCCCCCACCATCACCACCGTCAGTGAAAACGTTCCTGCTCTCACAGATCACGGGACGCTACCGCTG
CGCAACAGCATCGGAGGAGTCCAGCGAGTGACCATTACTGACGCCAGACGCCGCACCTGCCCCTACGTTT
ACAAGGCCCTGGGCATAGTCTCGCCGCGCGTCCTATCGAGCCGCACTTTTTGAGCAAGCATGTCCATCCT
TATATCGCCCAGCAATAACACAGGCTGGGGCCTGCGCTTCCCAAGCAAGATGTTTGGCGGGGCCAAGAAG
CGCTCCGACCAACACCCAGTGCGCGTGCGCGGGCACTACCGCGCGCCCTGGGGCGCGCACAAACGCGGCC
GCACTGGGCGCACCACCGTCGATGACGCCATCGACGCGGTGGTGGAGGAGGCGCGCAACTACACGCCCAC
GCCGCCACCAGTGTCCACAGTGGACGCGGCCATTCAGACCGTGGTGCGCGGAGCCCGGCGCTATGCTAAA
ATGAAGAGACGGCGGAGGCGCGTAGCACGTCGCCACCGCCGCCGACCCGGCACTGCCGCCCAACGCGCGG
CGGCGGCCCTGCTTAACCGCGCACGTCGCACCGGCCGACGGGCGGCCATGCGGGCCGCTCGAAGGCTGGC
CGCGGGTATTGTCACTGTGCCCCCCAGGTCCAGGCGACGAGCGGCCGCCGCAGCAGCCGCGGCCATTAGT
GCTATGACTCAGGGTCGCAGGGGCAACGTGTATTGGGTGCGCGACTCGGTTAGCGGCCTGCGCGTGCCCG
TGCGCACCCGCCCCCCGCGCAACTAGATTGCAAGAAAAAACTACTTAGACTCGTACTGTTGTATGTATCC
AGCGGCGGCGGCGCGCAACGAAGCTATGTCCAAGCGCAAAATCAAAGAAGAGATGCTCCAGGTCATCGCG
CCGGAGATCTATGGCCCCCCGAAGAAGGAAGAGCAGGATTACAAGCCCCGAAAGCTAAAGCGGGTCAAAA
AGAAAAAGAAAGATGATGATGATGAACTTGACGACGAGGTGGAACTGCTGCACGCTACCGCGCCCAGGCG
ACGGGTACAGTGGAAAGGTCGACGCGTAAAACGTGTTTTGCGACCCGGCACCACCGTAGTCTTTACGCCC
GGTGAGCGCTCCACCCGCACCTACAAGCGCGTGTATGATGAGGTGTACGGCGACGAGGACCTGCTTGAGC
AGGCCAACGAGCGCCTCGGGGAGTTTGCCTACGGAAAGCGGCATAAGGACATGCTGGCGTTGCCGCTGGA
CGAGGGCAACCCAACACCTAGCCTAAAGCCCGTAACACTGCAGCAGGTGCTGCCCGCGCTTGCACCGTCC
GAAGAAAAGCGCGGCCTAAAGCGCGAGTCTGGTGACTTGGCACCCACCGTGCAGCTGATGGTACCCAAGC
GCCAGCGACTGGAAGATGTCTTGGAAAAAATGACCGTGGAACCTGGGCTGGAGCCCGAGGTCCGCGTGCG
GCCAATCAAGCAGGTGGCGCCGGGACTGGGCGTGCAGACCGTGGACGTTCAGATACCCACTACCAGTAGC
ACCAGTATTGCCACCGCCACAGAGGGCATGGAGACACAAACGTCCCCGGTTGCCTCAGCGGTGGCGGATG
CCGCGGTGCAGGCGGTCGCTGCGGCCGCGTCCAAGACCTCTACGGAGGTGCAAACGGACCCGTGGATGTT
TCGCGTTTCAGCCCCCCGGCGCCCGCGCGGTTCGAGGAAGTACGGCGCCGCCAGCGCGCTACTGCCCGAA
TATGCCCTACATCCTTCCATTGCGCCTACCCCCGGCTATCGTGGCTACACCTACCGCCCCAGAAGACGAG
CAACTACCCGACGCCGAACCACCACTGGAACCCGCCGCCGCCGTCGCCGTCGCCAGCCCGTGCTGGCCCC
GATTTCCGTGCGCAGGGTGGCTCGCGAAGGAGGCAGGACCCTGGTGCTGCCAACAGCGCGCTACCACCCC
AGCATCGTTTAAAAGCCGGTCTTTGTGGTTCTTGCAGATATGGCCCTCACCTGCCGCCTCCGTTTCCCGG
TGCCGGGATTCCGAGGAAGAATGCACCGTAGGAGGGGCATGGCCGGCCACGGCCTGACGGGCGGCATGCG
TCGTGCGCACCACCGGCGGCGGCGCGCGTCGCACCGTCGCATGCGCGGCGGTATCCTGCCCCTCCTTATT
CCACTGATCGCCGCGGCGATTGGCGCCGTGCCCGGAATTGCATCCGTGGCCTTGCAGGCGCAGAGACACT
GATTAAAAACAAGTTGCATGTGGAAAAATCAAAATAAAAAGTCTGGACTCTCACGCTCGCTTGGTCCTGT
AACTATTTTGTAGAATGGAAGACATCAACTTTGCGTCTCTGGCCCCGCGACACGGCTCGCGCCCGTTCAT
GGGAAACTGGCAAGATATCGGCACCAGCAATATGAGCGGTGGCGCCTTCAGCTGGGGCTCGCTGTGGAGC
GGCATTAAAAATTTCGGTTCCACCGTTAAGAACTATGGCAGCAAGGCCTGGAACAGCAGCACAGGCCAGA
TGCTGAGGGATAAGTTGAAAGAGCAAAATTTCCAACAAAAGGTGGTAGATGGCCTGGCCTCTGGCATTAG
CGGGGTGGTGGACCTGGCCAACCAGGCAGTGCAAAATAAGATTAACAGTAAGCTTGATCCCCGCCCTCCC
GTAGAGGAGCCTCCACCGGCCGTGGAGACAGTGTCTCCAGAGGGGCGTGGCGAAAAGCGTCCGCGCCCCG
ACAGGGAAGAAACTCTGGTGACGCAAATAGACGAGCCTCCCTCGTACGAGGAGGCACTAAAGCAAGGCCT
GCCCACCACCCGTCCCATCGCGCCCATGGCTACCGGAGTGCTGGGCCAGCACACACCCGTAACGCTGGAC
CTGCCTCCCCCCGCCGACACCCAGCAGAAACCTGTGCTGCCAGGCCCGACCGCCGTTGTTGTAACCCGTC
CTAGCCGCGCGTCCCTGCGCCGCGCCGCCAGCGGTCCGCGATCGTTGCGGCCCGTAGCCAGTGGCAACTG
GCAAAGCACACTGAACAGCATCGTGGGTCTGGGGGTGCAATCCCTGAAGCGCCGACGATGCTTCTGAATA
GCTAACGTGTCGTATGTGTGTCATGTATGCGTCCATGTCGCCGCCAGAGGAGCTGCTGAGCCGCCGCGCG
CCCGCTTTCCAAGATGGCTACCCCTTCGATGATGCCGCAGTGGTCTTACATGCACATCTCGGGCCAGGAC
GCCTCGGAGTACCTGAGCCCCGGGCTGGTGCAGTTTGCCCGCGCCACCGAGACGTACTTCAGCCTGAATA
ACAAGTTTAGAAACCCCACGGTGGCGCCTACGCACGACGTGACCACAGACCGGTCCCAGCGTTTGACGCT
GCGGTTCATCCCTGTGGACCGTGAGGATACTGCGTACTCGTACAAGGCGCGGTTCACCCTAGCTGTGGGT
GATAACCGTGTGCTGGACATGGCTTCCACGTACTTTGACATCCGCGGCGTGCTGGACAGGGGCCCTACTT
TTAAGCCCTACTCTGGCACTGCCTACAACGCCCTGGCTCCCAAGGGTGCCCCAAATCCTTGCGAATGGGA
TGAAGCTGCTACTGCTCTTGAAATAAACCTAGAAGAAGAGGACGATGACAACGAAGACGAAGTAGACGAG
CAAGCTGAGCAGCAAAAAACTCACGTATTTGGGCAGGCGCCTTATTCTGGTATAAATATTACAAAGGAGG
GTATTCAAATAGGTGTCGAAGGTCAAACACCTAAATATGCCGATAAAACATTTCAACCTGAACCTCAAAT
AGGAGAATCTCAGTGGTACGAAACTGAAATTAATCATGCAGCTGGGAGAGTCCTTAAAAAGACTACCCCA
ATGAAACCATGTTACGGTTCATATGCAAAACCCACAAATGAAAATGGAGGGCAAGGCATTCTTGTAAAGC
AACAAAATGGAAAGCTAGAAAGTCAAGTGGAAATGCAATTTTTCTCAACTACTGAGGCGACCGCAGGCAA
TGGTGATAACTTGACTCCTAAAGTGGTATTGTACAGTGAAGATGTAGATATAGAAACCCCAGACACTCAT
ATTTCTTACATGCCCACTATTAAGGAAGGTAACTCACGAGAACTAATGGGCCAACAATCTATGCCCAACA
GGCCTAATTACATTGCTTTTAGGGACAATTTTATTGGTCTAATGTATTACAACAGCACGGGTAATATGGG
TGTTCTGGCGGGCCAAGCATCGCAGTTGAATGCTGTTGTAGATTTGCAAGACAGAAACACAGAGCTTTCA
TACCAGCTTTTGCTTGATTCCATTGGTGATAGAACCAGGTACTTTTCTATGTGGAATCAGGCTGTTGACA
GCTATGATCCAGATGTTAGAATTATTGAAAATCATGGAACTGAAGATGAACTTCCAAATTACTGCTTTCC
ACTGGGAGGTGTGATTAATACAGAGACTCTTACCAAGGTAAAACCTAAAACAGGTCAGGAAAATGGATGG
GAAAAAGATGCTACAGAATTTTCAGATAAAAATGAAATAAGAGTTGGAAATAATTTTGCCATGGAAATCA
ATCTAAATGCCAACCTGTGGAGAAATTTCCTGTACTCCAACATAGCGCTGTATTTGCCCGACAAGCTAAA
GTACAGTCCTTCCAACGTAAAAATTTCTGATAACCCAAACACCTACGACTACATGAACAAGCGAGTGGTG
GCTCCCGGGTTAGTGGACTGCTACATTAACCTTGGAGCACGCTGGTCCCTTGACTATATGGACAACGTCA
ACCCATTTAACCACCACCGCAATGCTGGCCTGCGCTACCGCTCAATGTTGCTGGGCAATGGTCGCTATGT
GCCCTTCCACATCCAGGTGCCTCAGAAGTTCTTTGCCATTAAAAACCTCCTTCTCCTGCCGGGCTCATAC
ACCTACGAGTGGAACTTCAGGAAGGATGTTAACATGGTTCTGCAGAGCTCCCTAGGAAATGACCTAAGGG
TTGACGGAGCCAGCATTAAGTTTGATAGCATTTGCCTTTACGCCACCTTCTTCCCCATGGCCCACAACAC
CGCCTCCACGCTTGAGGCCATGCTTAGAAACGACACCAACGACCAGTCCTTTAACGACTATCTC
[453 nt withheld, positions 22185-22637]
CAGCCCATGAGCCGTCAGGTGGTGGATGATACTAAATACAAGGACTACCAACAGGTGGGCATCCTACACC
AACACAACAACTCTGGATTTGTTGGCTACCTTGCCCCCACCATGCGCGAAGGACAGGCCTACCCTGCTAA
CTTCCCCTATCCGCTTATAGGCAAGACCGCAGTTGACAGCATTACCCAGAAAAAGTTTCTTTGCGATCGC
ACCCTTTGGCGCATCCCATTCTCCAGTAACTTTATGTCCATGGGCGCACTCACAGACCTGGGCCAAAACC
TTCTCTACGCCAACTCCGCCCACGCGCTAGACATGACTTTTGAGGTGGATCCCATGGACGAGCCCACCCT
TCTTTATGTTTTGTTTGAAGTCTTTGACGTGGTCCGTGTGCACCGGCCGCACCGCGGCGTCATCGAAACC
GTGTACCTGCGCACGCCCTTCTCGGCCGGCAACGCCACAACATAAAGAAGCAAGCAACATCAACAACAGC
TGCCGCCATGGGCTCCAGTGAGCAGGAACTGAAAGCCATTGTCAAAGATCTTGGTTGTGGGCCATATTTT
TTGGGCACCTATGACAAGCGCTTTCCAGGCTTTGTTTCTCCACACAAGCTCGCCTGCGCCATAGTCAATA
CGGCCGGTCGCGAGACTGGGGGCGTACACTGGATGGCCTTTGCCTGGAACCCGCACTCAAAAACATGCTA
CCTCTTTGAGCCCTTTGGCTTTTCTGACCAGCGACTCAAGCAGGTTTACCAGTTTGAGTACGAGTCACTC
CTGCGCCGTAGCGCCATTGCTTCTTCCCCCGACCGCTGTATAACGCTGGAAAAGTCCACCCAAAGCGTAC
AGGGGCCCAACTCGGCCGCCTGTGGACTATTCTGCTGCATGTTTCTCCACGCCTTTGCCAACTGGCCCCA
AACTCCCATGGATCACAACCCCACCATGAACCTTATTACCGGGGTACCCAACTCCATGCTCAACAGTCCC
CAGGTACAGCCCACCCTGCGTCGCAACCAGGAACAGCTCTACAGCTTCCTGGAGCGCCACTCGCCCTACT
TCCGCAGCCACAGTGCGCAGATTAGGAGCGCCACTTCTTTTTGTCACTTGAAAAACATGTAAAAATAATG
TACTAGAGACACTTTCAATAAAGGCAAATGCTTTTATTTGTACACTCTCGGGTGATTATTTACCCCCACC
CTTGCCGTCTGCGCCGTTTAAAAATCAAAGGGGTTCTGCCGCGCATCGCTATGCGCCACTGGCAGGGACA
CGTTGCGATACTGGTGTTTAGTGCTCCACTTAAACTCAGGCACAACCATCCGCGGCAGCTCGGTGAAGTT
TTCACTCCACAGGCTGCGCACCATCACCAACGCGTTTAGCAGGTCGGGCGCCGATATCTTGAAGTCGCAG
TTGGGGCCTCCGCCCTGCGCGCGCGAGTTGCGATACACAGGGTTGCAGCACTGGAACACTATCAGCGCCG
GGTGGTGCACGCTGGCCAGCACGCTCTTGTCGGAGATCAGATCCGCGTCCAGGTCCTCCGCGTTGCTCAG
GGCGAACGGAGTCAACTTTGGTAGCTGCCTTCCCAAAAAGGGCGCGTGCCCAGGCTTTGAGTTGCACTCG
CACCGTAGTGGCATCAAAAGGTGACCGTGCCCGGTCTGGGCGTTAGGATACAGCGCCTGCATAAAAGCCT
TGATCTGCTTAAAAGCCACCTGAGCCTTTGCGCCTTCAGAGAAGAACATGCCGCAAGACTTGCCGGAAAA
CTGATTGGCCGGACAGGCCGCGTCGTGCACGCAGCACCTTGCGTCGGTGTTGGAGATCTGCACCACATTT
CGGCCCCACCGGTTCTTCACGATCTTGGCCTTGCTAGACTGCTCCTTCAGCGCGCGCTGCCCGTTTTCGC
TCGTCACATCCATTTCAATCACGTGCTCCTTATTTATCATAATGCTTCCGTGTAGACACTTAAGCTCGCC
TTCGATCTCAGCGCAGCGGTGCAGCCACAACGCGCAGCCCGTGGGCTCGTGATGCTTGTAGGTCACCTCT
GCAAACGACTGCAGGTACGCCTGCAGGAATCGCCCCATCATCGTCACAAAGGTCTTGTTGCTGGTGAAGG
TCAGCTGCAACCCGCGGTGCTCCTCGTTCAGCCAGGTCTTGCATACGGCCGCCAGAGCTTCCACTTGGTC
AGGCAGTAGTTTGAAGTTCGCCTTTAGATCGTTATCCACGTGGTACTTGTCCATCAGCGCGCGCGCAGCC
TCCATGCCCTTCTCCCACGCAGACACGATCGGCACACTCAGCGGGTTCATCACCGTAATTTCACTTTCCG
CTTCGCTGGGCTCTTCCTCTTCCTCTTGCGTCCGCATACCACGCGCCACTGGGTCGTCTTCATTCAGCCG
CCGCACTGTGCGCTTACCTCCTTTGCCATGCTTGATTAGCACCGGTGGGTTGCTGAAACCCACCATTTGT
AGCGCCACATCTTCTCTTTCTTCCTCGCTGTCCACGATTACCTCTGGTGATGGCGGGCGCTCGGGCTTGG
GAGAAGGGCGCTTCTTTTTCTTCTTGGGCGCAATGGCCAAATCCGCCGCCGAGGTCGATGGCCGCGGGCT
GGGTGTGCGCGGCACCAGCGCGTCTTGTGATGAGTCTTCCTCGTCCTCGGACTCGATACGCCGCCTCATC
CGCTTTTTTGGGGGCGCCCGGGGAGGCGGCGGCGACGGGGACGGGGACGACACGTCCTCCATGGTTGGGG
GACGTCGCGCCGCACCGCGTCCGCGCTCGGGGGTGGTTTCGCGCTGCTCCTCTTCCCGACTGGCCATTTC
CTTCTCCTATAGGCAGAAAAAGATCATGGAGTCAGTCGAGAAGAAGGACAGCCTAACCGCCCCCTCTGAG
TTCGCCACCACCGCCTCCACCGATGCCGCCAACGCGCCTACCACCTTCCCCGTCGAGGCACCCCCGCTTG
AGGAGGAGGAAGTGATTATCGAGCAGGACCCAGGTTTTGTAAGCGAAGACGACGAGGACCGCTCAGTACC
AACAGAGGATAAAAAGCAAGACCAGGACAACGCAGAGGCAAACGAGGAACAAGTCGGGCGGGGGGACGAA
AGGCATGGCGACTACCTAGATGTGGGAGACGACGTGCTGTTGAAGCATCTGCAGCGCCAGTGCGCCATTA
TCTGCGACGCGTTGCAAGAGCGCAGCGATGTGCCCCTCGCCATAGCGGATGTCAGCCTTGCCTACGAACG
CCACCTATTCTCACCGCGCGTACCCCCCAAACGCCAAGAAAACGGCACATGCGAGCCCAACCCGCGCCTC
AACTTCTACCCCGTATTTGCCGTGCCAGAGGTGCTTGCCACCTATCACATCTTTTTCCAAAACTGCAAGA
TACCCCTATCCTGCCGTGCCAACCGCAGCCGAGCGGACAAGCAGCTGGCCTTGCGGCAGGGCGCTGTCAT
ACCTGATATCGCCTCGCTCAACGAAGTGCCAAAAATCTTTGAGGGTCTTGGACGCGACGAGAAGCGCGCG
GCAAACGCTCTGCAACAGGAAAACAGCGAAAATGAAAGTCACTCTGGAGTGTTGGTGGAACTCGAGGGTG
ACAACGCGCGCCTAGCCGTACTAAAACGCAGCATCGAGGTCACCCACTTTGCCTACCCGGCACTTAACCT
ACCCCCCAAGGTCATGAGCACAGTCATGAGTGAGCTGATCGTGCGCCGTGCGCAGCCCCTGGAGAGGGAT
GCAAATTTGCAAGAACAAACAGAGGAGGGCCTACCCGCAGTTGGCGACGAGCAGCTAGCGCGCTGGCTTC
AAACGCGCGAGCCTGCCGACTTGGAGGAGCGACGCAAACTAATGATGGCCGCAGTGCTCGTTACCGTGGA
GCTTGAGTGCATGCAGCGGTTCTTTGCTGACCCGGAGATGCAGCGCAAGCTAGAGGAAACATTGCACTAC
ACCTTTCGACAGGGCTACGTACGCCAGGCCTGCAAGATCTCCAACGTGGAGCTCTGCAACCTGGTCTCCT
ACCTTGGAATTTTGCACGAAAACCGCCTTGGGCAAAACGTGCTTCATTCCACGCTCAAGGGCGAGGCGCG
CCGCGACTACGTCCGCGACTGCGTTTACTTATTTCTATGCTACACCTGGCAGACGGCCATGGGCGTTTGG
CAGCAGTGCTTGGAGGAGTGCAACCTCAAGGAGCTGCAGAAACTGCTAAAGCAAAACTTGAAGGACCTAT
GGACGGCCTTCAACGAGCGCTCCGTGGCCGCGCACCTGGCGGACATCATTTTCCCCGAACGCCTGCTTAA
AACCCTGCAACAGGGTCTGCCAGACTTCACCAGTCAAAGCATGTTGCAGAACTTTAGGAACTTTATCCTA
GAGCGCTCAGGAATCTTGCCCGCCACCTGCTGTGCACTTCCTAGCGACTTTGTGCCCATTAAGTACCGCG
AATGCCCTCCGCCGCTTTGGGGCCACTGCTACCTTCTGCAGCTAGCCAACTACCTTGCCTACCACTCTGA
CATAATGGAAGACGTGAGCGGTGACGGTCTACTGGAGTGTCACTGTCGCTGCAACCTATGCACCCCGCAC
CGCTCCCTGGTTTGCAATTCGCAGCTGCTTAACGAAAGTCAAATTATCGGTACCTTTGAGCTGCAGGGTC
CCTCGCCTGACGAAAAGTCCGCGGCTCCGGGGTTGAAACTCACTCCGGGGCTGTGGACGTCGGCTTACCT
TCGCAAATTTGTACCTGAGGACTACCACGCCCACGAGATTAGGTTCTACGAAGACCAATCCCGCCCGCCA
AATGCGGAGCTTACCGCCTGCGTCATTACCCAGGGCCACATTCTTGGCCAATTGCAAGCCATCAACAAAG
CCCGCCAAGAGTTTCTGCTACGAAAGGGACGGGGGGTTTACTTGGACCCCCAGTCCGGCGAGGAGCTCAA
CCCAATCCCCCCGCCGCCGCAGCCCTATCAGCAGCAGCCGCGGGCCCTTGCTTCCCAGGATGGCACCCAA
AAAGAAGCTGCAGCTGCCGCCGCCACCCACGGACGAGGAGGAATACTGGGACAGTCAGGCAGAGGAGGTT
TTGGACGAGGAGGAGGAGGACATGATGGAAGACTGGGAGAGCCTAGACGAGGAAGCTTCCGAGGTCGAAG
AGGTGTCAGACGAAACACCGTCACCCTCGGTCGCATTCCCCTCGCCGGCGCCCCAGAAATCGGCAACCGG
TTCCAGCATGGCTACAACCTCCGCTCCTCAGGCGCCGCCGGCACTGCCCGTTCGCCGACCCAACCGTAGA
TGGGACACCACTGGAACCAGGGCCGGTAAGTCCAAGCAGCCGCCGCCGTTAGCCCAAGAGCAACAACAGC
GCCAAGGCTACCGCTCATGGCGCGGGCACAAGAACGCCATAGTTGCTTGCTTGCAAGACTGTGGGGGCAA
CATCTCCTTCGCCCGCCGCTTTCTTCTCTACCATCACGGCGTGGCCTTCCCCCGTAACATCCTGCATTAC
TACCGTCATCTCTACAGCCCATACTGCACCGGCGGCAGCGGCAGCGGCAGCAACAGCAGCGGCCACACAG
AAGCAAAGGCGACCGGATAGCAAGACTCTGACAAAGCCCAAGAAATCCACAGCGGCGGCAGCAGCAGGAG
GAGGAGCGCTGCGTCTGGCGCCCAACGAACCCGTATCGACCCGCGAGCTTAGAAACAGGATTTTTCCCAC
TCTGTATGCTATATTTCAACAGAGCAGGGGCCAAGAACAAGAGCTGAAAATAAAAAACAGGTCTCTGCGA
TCCCTCACCCGCAGCTGCCTGTATCACAAAAGCGAAGATCAGCTTCGGCGCACGCTGGAAGACGCGGAGG
CTCTCTTCAGTAAATACTGCGCGCTGACTCTTAAGGACTAGTTTCGCGCCCTTTCTCAAATTTAAGCGCG
AAAACTACGTCATCTCCAGCGGCCACACCCGGCGCCAGCACCTGTCGTCAGCGCCATTATGAGCAAGGAA
ATTCCCACGCCCTACATGTGGAGTTACCAGCCACAAATGGGACTTGCGGCTGGAGCTGCCCAAGACTACT
CAACCCGAATAAACTACATGAGCGCGGGACCCCACATGATATCCCGGGTCAACGGAATCCGCGCCCACCG
AAACCGAATTCTCTTGGAACAGGCGGCTATTACCACCACACCTCGTAATAACCTTAATCCCCGTAGTTGG
CCCGCTGCCCTGGTGTACCAGGAAAGTCCCGCTCCCACCACTGTGGTACTTCCCAGAGACGCCCAGGCCG
AAGTTCAGATGACTAACTCAGGGGCGCAGCTTGCGGGCGGCTTTCGTCACAGGGTGCGGTCGCCCGGGCA
GGGTATAACTCACCTGACAATCAGAGGGCGAGGTATTCAGCTCAACGACGAGTCGGTGAGCTCCTCGCTT
GGTCTCCGTCCGGACGGGACATTTCAGATCGGCGGCGCCGGCCGTCCTTCATTCACGCCTCGTCAGGCAA
TCCTAACTCTGCAGACCTCGTCCTCTGAGCCGCGCTCTGGAGGCATTGGAACTCTGCAATTTATTGAGGA
GTTTGTGCCATCGGTCTACTTTAACCCCTTCTCGGGACCTCCCGGCCACTATCCGGATCAATTTATTCCT
AACTTTGACGCGGTAAAGGACTCGGCGGACGGCTACGACTGAATGTTAAGTGGAGAGGCAGAGCAACTGC
GCCTGAAACACCTGGTCCACTGTCGCCGCCACAAGTGCTTTGCCCGCGACTCCGGTGAGTTTTGCTACTT
TGAATTGCCCGAGGATCATATCGAGGGCCCGGCGCACGGCGTCCGGCTTACCGCCCAGGGAGAGCTTGCC
CGTAGCCTGATTCGGGAGTTTACCCAGCGCCCCCTGCTAGTTGAGCGGGACAGGGGACCCTGTGTTCTCA
CTGTGATTTGCAACTGTCCTAACCTTGGATTACATCAAGATCTTTGTTGCCATCTCTGTGCTGAGTATAA
TAAATACAGAAATTAAAATATACTGGGGCTCCTATCGCCATCCTGTAAACGCCACCGTCTTCACCCGCCC
AAGCAAACCAAGGCGAACCTTACCTGGTACTTTTAACATCTCTCCCTCTGTGATTTACAACAGTTTCAAC
CCAGACGGAGTGAGTCTACGAGAGAACCTCTCCGAGCTCAGCTACTCCATCAGAAAAAACACCACCCTCC
TTACCTGCCGGGAACGTACGAGTGCGTCACCGGCCGCTGCACCACACCTACCGCCTGACCGTAAACCAGA
CTTTTTCCGGACAGACCTCAATAACTCTGTTTACCAGAACAGGAGGTGAGCTTAGAAAACCCTTAGGGTA
TTAGGCCAAAGGCGCAGCTACTGTGGGGTTTATGAACAATTCAAGCAACTCTACGGGCTATTCTAATTCA
GGTTTCTCTAGAAATGGACGGAATTATTACAGAGCAGCGCCTGCTAGAAAGACGCAGGGCAGCGGCCGAG
CAACAGCGCATGAATCAAGAGCTCCAAGACATGGTTAACTTGCACCAGTGCAAAAGGGGTATCTTTTGTC
TGGTAAAGCAGGCCAAAGTCACCTACGACAGTAATACCACCGGACACCGCCTTAGCTACAAGTTGCCAAC
CAAGCGTCAGAAATTGGTGGTCATGGTGGGAGAAAAGCCCATTACCATAACTCAGCACTCGGTAGAAACC
GAAGGCTGCATTCACTCACCTTGTCAAGGACCTGAGGATCTCTGCACCCTTATTAAGACCCTGTGCGGTC
TCAAAGATCTTATTCCCTTTAACTAATAAAAAAAAATAATAAAGCATCACTTACTTAAAATCAGTTAGCA
AATTTCTGTCCAGTTTATTCAGCAGCACCTCCTTGCCCTCCTCCCAGCTCTGGTATTGCAGCTTCCTCCT
GGCTGCAAACTTTCTCCACAATCTAAATGGAATGTCAGTTTCCTCCTGTTCCTGTCCATCCGCACCCACT
ATCTTCATGTTGTTGCAGATGAAGCGCGCAAGACCGTCTGAAGATACCTTCAACCCCGTGTATCCATATG
ACACGGAAACCGGTCCTCCAACTGTGCCTTTTCTTACTCCTCCCTTTGTATCCCCCAATGGGTTTCAAGA
GAGTCCCCCTGGGGTACTCTCTTTGCGCCTATCCGAACCTCTAGTTACCTCCAATGGCATGCTTGCGCTC
AAAATGGGCAACGGCCTCTCTCTGGACGAGGCCGGCAACCTTACCTCCCAAAATGTAACCACTGTGAGCC
CACCTCTCAAAAAAACCAAGTCAAACATAAACCTGGAAATATCTGCACCCCTCACAGTTACCTCAGAAGC
CCTAACTGTGGCTGCCGCCGCACCTCTAATGGTCGCGGGCAACACACTCACCATGCAATCACAGGCCCCG
CTAACCGTGCACGACTCCAAACTTAGCATTGCCACCCAAGGACCCCTCACAGTGTCAGAAGGAAAGCTAG
CCCTGCAAACATCAGGCCCCCTCACCACCACCGATAGCAGTACCCTTACTATCACTGCCTCACCCCCTCT
AACTACTGCCACTGGTAGCTTGGGCATTGACTTGAAAGAGCCCATTTATACACAAAATGGAAAACTAGGA
CTAAAGTACGGGGCTCCTTTGCATGTAACAGACGACCTAAACACTTTGACCGTAGCAACTGGTCCAGGTG
TGACTATTAATAATACTTCCTTGCAAACTAAAGTTACTGGAGCCTTGGGTTTTGATTCACAAGGCAATAT
GCAACTTAATGTAGCAGGAGGACTAAGGATTGATTCTCAAAACAGACGCCTTATACTTGATGTTAGTTAT
CCGTTTGATGCTCAAAACCAACTAAATCTAAGACTAGGACAGGGCCCTCTTTTTATAAACTCAGCCCACA
ACTTGGATATTAACTACAACAAAGGCCTTTACTTGTTTACAGCTTCAAACAATTCCAAAAAGCTTGAGGT
TAACCTAAGCACTGCCAAGGGGTTGATGTTTGACGCTACAGCCATAGCCATTAATGCAGGAGATGGGCTT
GAATTTGGTTCACCTAATGCACCAAACACAAATCCCCTCAAAACAAAAATTGGCCATGGCCTAGAATTTG
ATTCAAACAAGGCTATGGTTCCTAAACTAGGAACTGGCCTTAGTTTTGACAGCACAGGTGCCATTACAGT
AGGAAACAAAAATAATGATAAGCTAACTTTGTGGACCACACCAGCTCCATCTCCTAACTGTAGACTAAAT
GCAGAGAAAGATGCTAAACTCACTTTGGTCTTAACAAAATGTGGCAGTCAAATACTTGCTACAGTTTCAG
TTTTGGCTGTTAAAGGCAGTTTGGCTCCAATATCTGGAACAGTTCAAAGTGCTCATCTTATTATAAGATT
TGACGAAAATGGAGTGCTACTAAACAATTCCTTCCTGGACCCAGAATATTGGAACTTTAGAAATGGAGAT
CTTACTGAAGGCACAGCCTATACAAACGCTGTTGGATTTATGCCTAACCTATCAGCTTATCCAAAATCTC
ACGGTAAAACTGCCAAAAGTAACATTGTCAGTCAAGTTTACTTAAACGGAGACAAAACTAAACCTGTAAC
ACTAACCATTACACTAAACGGTACACAGGAAACAGGAGACACAACTCCAAGTGCATACTCTATGTCATTT
TCATGGGACTGGTCTGGCCACAACTACATTAATGAAATATTTGCCACATCCTCTTACACTTTTTCATACA
TTGCCCAAGAATAAAGAATCGTTTGTGTTATGTTTCAACGTGTTTATTTTTCAATTGCAGAAAATTTCGA
ATCATTTTTCATTCAGTAGTATAGCCCCACCACCACATAGCTTATACAGATCACCGTACCTTAATCAAAC
TCACAGAACCCTAGTATTCAACCTGCCACCTCCCTCCCAACACACAGAGTACACAGTCCTTTCTCCCCGG
CTGGCCTTAAAAAGCATCATATCATGGGTAACAGACATATTCTTAGGTGTTATATTCCACACGGTTTCCT
GTCGAGCCAAACGCTCATCAGTGATATTAATAAACTCCCCGGGCAGCTCACTTAAGTTCATGTCGCTGTC
CAGCTGCTGAGCCACAGGCTGCTGTCCAACTTGCGGTTGCTTAACGGGCGGCGAAGGAGAAGTCCACGCC
TACATGGGGGTAGAGTCATAATCGTGCATCAGGATAGGGCGGTGGTGCTGCAGCAGCGCGCGAATAAACT
GCTGCCGCCGCCGCTCCGTCCTGCAGGAATACAACATGGCAGTGGTCTCCTCAGCGATGATTCGCACCGC
CCGCAGCATAAGGCGCCTTGTCCTCCGGGCACAGCAGCGCACCCTGATCTCACTTAAATCAGCACAGTAA
CTGCAGCACAGCACCACAATATTGTTCAAAATCCCACAGTGCAAGGCGCTGTATCCAAAGCTCATGGCGG
GGACCACAGAACCCACGTGGCCATCATACCACAAGCGCAGGTAGATTAAGTGGCGACCCCTCATAAACAC
GCTGGACATAAACATTACCTCTTTTGGCATGTTGTAATTCACCACCTCCCGGTACCATATAAACCTCTGA
TTAAACATGGCGCCATCCACCACCATCCTAAACCAGCTGGCCAAAACCTGCCCGCCGGCTATACACTGCA
GGGAACCGGGACTGGAACAATGACAGTGGAGAGCCCAGGACTCGTAACCATGGATCATCATGCTCGTCAT
GATATCAATGTTGGCACAACACAGGCACACGTGCATACACTTCCTCAGGATTACAAGCTCCTCCCGCGTT
AGAACCATATCCCAGGGAACAACCCATTCCTGAATCAGCGTAAATCCCACACTGCAGGGAAGACCTCGCA
CGTAACTCACGTTGTGCATTGTCAAAGTGTTACATTCGGGCAGCAGCGGATGATCCTCCAGTATGGTAGC
GCGGGTTTCTGTCTCAAAAGGAGGTAGACGATCCCTACTGTACGGAGTGCGCCGAGACAACCGAGATCGT
GTTGGTCGTAGTGTCATGCCAAATGGAACGCCGGACGTAGTCATATTTCCTGAAGCAAAACCAGGTGCGG
GCGTGACAAACAGATCTGCGTCTCCGGTCTCGCCGCTTAGATCGCTCTGTGTAGTAGTTGTAGTATATCC
ACTCTCTCAAAGCATCCAGGCGCCCCCTGGCTTCGGGTTCTATGTAAACTCCTTCATGCGCCGCTGCCCT
GATAACATCCACCACCGCAGAATAAGCCACACCCAGCCAACCTACACATTCGTTCTGCGAGTCACACACG
GGAGGAGCGGGAAGAGCTGGAAGAACCATGTTTTTTTTTTTATTCCAAAAGATTATCCAAAACCTCAAAA
TGAAGATCTATTAAGTGAACGCGCTCCCCTCCGGTGGCGTGGTCAAACTCTACAGCCAAAGAACAGATAA
TGGCATTTGTAAGATGTTGCACAATGGCTTCCAAAAGGCAAACGGCCCTCACGTCCAAGTGGACGTAAAG
GCTAAACCCTTCAGGGTGAATCTCCTCTATAAACATTCCAGCACCTTCAACCATGCCCAAATAATTCTCA
TCTCGCCACCTTCTCAATATATCTCTAAGCAAATCCCGAATATTAAGTCCGGCCATTGTAAAAATCTGCT
CCAGAGCGCCCTCCACCTTCAGCCTCAAGCAGCGAATCATGATTGCAAAAATTCAGGTTCCTCACAGACC
TGTATAAGATTCAAAAGCGGAACATTAACAAAAATACCGCGATCCCGTAGGTCCCTTCGCAGGGCCAGCT
GAACATAATCGTGCAGGTCTGCACGGACCAGCGCGGCCACTTCCCCGCCAGGAACCTTGACAAAAGAACC
CACACTGATTATGACACGCATACTCGGAGCTATGCTAACCAGCGTAGCCCCGATGTAAGCTTTGTTGCAT
GGGCGGCGATATAAAATGCAAGGTGCTGCTCAAAAAATCAGGCAAAGCCTCGCGCAAAAAAGAAAGCACA
TCGTAGTCATGCTCATGCAGATAAAGGCAGGTAAGCTCCGGAACCACCACAGAAAAAGACACCATTTTTC
TCTCAAACATGTCTGCGGGTTTCTGCATAAACACAAAATAAAATAACAAAAAAACATTTAAACATTAGAA
GCCTGTCTTACAACAGGAAAAACAACCCTTATAAGCATAAGACGGACTACGGCCATGCCGGCGTGACCGT
AAAAAAACTGGTCACCGTGATTAAAAAGCACCACCGACAGCTCCTCGGTCATGTCCGGAGTCATAATGTA
AGACTCGGTAAACACATCAGGTTGATTCACATCGGTCAGTGCTAAAAAGCGACCGAAATAGCCCGGGGGA
ATACATACCCGCAGGCGTAGAGACAACATTACAGCCCCCATAGGAGGTATAACAAAATTAATAGGAGAGA
AAAACACATAAACACCTGAAAAACCCTCCTGCCTAGGCAAAATAGCACCCTCCCGCTCCAGAACAACATA
CAGCGCTTCCACAGCGGCAGCCATAACAGTCAGCCTTACCAGTAAAAAAGAAAACCTATTAAAAAAACAC
CACTCGACACGGCACCAGCTCAATCAGTCACAGTGTAAAAAAGGGCCAAGTGCAGAGCGAGTATATATAG
GACTAAAAAATGACGTAACGGTTAAAGTCCACAAAAAACACCCAGAAAACCGCACGCGAACCTACGCCCA
GAAACGAAAGCCAAAAAACCCACAACTTCCTCAAATCGTCACTTCCGTTTTCCCACGTTACGTCACTTCC
CATTTTAAGAAAACTACAATTCCCAACACATACAAGTTACTCCGCCCTAAAACCTACGTCACCCGCCCCG
TTCCCACGCCCCGCGCCACGTCACAAACTCCACCCCCTCATTATCATATTGGCTTCAATCCAAAATAAGG
TATATTATTGATGATGTTAATTAATTTAAATCCGCATGCGATATCGAGCTCTCCCGGGAATTCGGATCTG
CGACGCGAGGCTGGATGGCCTTCCCCATTATGATTCTTCTCGCTTCCGGCGGCATCGGGATGCCCGCGTT
GCAGGCCATGCTGTCCAGGCAGGTAGATGACGACCATCAGGGACAGCTTCACGGCCAGCAAAAGGCCAGG
AACCGTAAAAAGGCCGCGTTGCTGGCGTTTTTCCATAGGCTCCGCCCCCCTGACGAGCATCACAAAAATC
GACGCTCAAGTCAGAGGTGGCGAAACCCGACAGGACTATAAAGATACCAGGCGTTTCCCCCTGGAAGCTC
CCTCGTGCGCTCTCCTGTTCCGACCCTGCCGCTTACCGGATACCTGTCCGCCTTTCTCCCTTCGGGAAGC
GTGGCGCTTTCTCAATGCTCACGCTGTAGGTATCTCAGTTCGGTGTAGGTCGTTCGCTCCAAGCTGGGCT
GTGTGCACGAACCCCCCGTTCAGCCCGACCGCTGCGCCTTATCCGGTAACTATCGTCTTGAGTCCAACCC
GGTAAGACACGACTTATCGCCACTGGCAGCAGCCACTGGTAACAGGATTAGCAGAGCGAGGTATGTAGGC
GGTGCTACAGAGTTCTTGAAGTGGTGGCCTAACTACGGCTACACTAGAAGGACAGTATTTGGTATCTGCG
CTCTGCTGAAGCCAGTTACCTTCGGAAAAAGAGTTGGTAGCTCTTGATCCGGCAAACAAACCACCGCTGG
TAGCGGTGGTTTTTTTGTTTGCAAGCAGCAGATTACGCGCAGAAAAAAAGGATCTCAAGAAGATCCTTTG
ATCTTTTCTACGGGGTCTGACGCTCAGTGGAACGAAAACTCACGTTAAGGGATTTTGGTCATGAGATTAT
CAAAAAGGATCTTCACCTAGATCCTTTTAAATCAATCTAAAGTATATATGAGTAAACTTGGTCTGACAGT
TACCAATGCTTAATCAGTGAGGCACCTATCTCAGCGATCTGTCTATTTCGTTCATCCATAGTTGCCTGAC
TCCCCGTCGTGTAGATAACTACGATACGGGAGGGCTTACCATCTGGCCCCAGTGCTGCAATGATACCGCG
AGACCCACGCTCACCGGCTCCAGATTTATCAGCAATAAACCAGCCAGCCGGAAGGGCCGAGCGCAGAAGT
GGTCCTGCAACTTTATCCGCCTCCATCCAGTCTATTAATTGTTGCCGGGAAGCTAGAGTAAGTAGTTCGC
CAGTTAATAGTTTGCGCAACGTTGTTGCCATTGNTGCAGGCATCGTGGTGTCACGCTCGTCGTTTGGTAT
GGCTTCATTCAGCTCCGGTTCCCAACGATCAAGGCGAGTTACATGATCCCCCATGTTGTGCAAAAAAGCG
GTTAGCTCCTTCGGTCCTCCGATCGTTGTCAGAAGTAAGTTGGCCGCAGTGTTATCACTCATGGTTATGG
CAGCACTGCATAATTCTCTTACTGTCATGCCATCCGTAAGATGCTTTTCTGTGACTGGTGAGTACTCAAC
CAAGTCATTCTGAGAATAGTGTATGCGGCGACCGAGTTGCTCTTGCCCGGCGTCAACACGGGATAATACC
GCGCCACATAGCAGAACTTTAAAAGTGCTCATCATTGGAAAACGTTCTTCGGGGCGAAAACTCTCAAGGA
TCTTACCGCTGTTGAGATCCAGTTCGATGTAACCCACTCGTGCACCCAACTGATCTTCAGCATCTTTTAC
TTTCACCAGCGTTTCTGGGTGAGCAAAAACAGGAAGGCAAAATGCCGCAAAAAAGGGAATAAGGGCGACA
CGGAAATGTTGAATACTCATACTCTTCCTTTTTCAATATTATTGAAGCATTTATCAGGGTTATTGTCTCA
TGAGCGGATACATATTTGAATGTATTTAGAAAAATAAACAAATAGGGGTTCCGCGCACATTTCCCCGAAA
AGTGCCACCTGACGTCTAAGAAACCATTATTATCATGACATTAACCTATAAAAATAGGCGTATCACGAGG
CCCTTTCGTCTTCAAGGATCCGAATTCCCGGGAGAGCTCGATATCGCATGCGGATTTAAATTAATTAA
