>Addgene plasmid #68812 | pAD/CMV/V5-DEST-Cdc42-2G | addgene partial sequence | sequence record 136251 | CMV-F 5'-CGCAAATGGGCGGTAGGCGTG-3'
TCTCTGGCTAACTAGAGAACCCACTGCTTACTGGCTTATCGAAATTAATACGACTCACTATAGGGAGACC
CAAGCTGGCTAGTTAAGCTATCAACAAGTTTGTACAAAAAAGCAGGCTTTAAAGGAACCAATTCAGTCGA
CTGGATCCGGTTATTGTGCTGTCTCATCATTTTGGCAAAGAATTGGATCGGACCGAAATTAATACGACTC
ACTATAGGGGAATTGTGAGCGGATAACAATTCCCCGGAGTTAATCCGGGACCTTTAATTCAACCCAACAC
AATATATTATAGTTAAATAAGAATTATTATCAAATCATTTGTATATTATAAAATACTATACTGTAAATTA
CATTTTATTTACAATCAAAGGAGATATACCATGGCACACCATCACCACCATCACGGGAGCGGGGAGCAGA
AACTAATATCAGAGGAGGATCTTGGCTCAGGATCCTCCACCGACGGCATGGACGAGCTGTACAAGGGTGC
TAGCGGAGGAATGGTGAGCAAGGGCGAGGAGACCACAATGGGCGTAATCAAGCCCGACATGAAGATCAAG
CTGAAGATGGAGGGCAACGTGAATGGCCACGCCTTCGTGATCGAGGGCGAGGGCGAGGGCAAGCCCTACG
ACGGCACCAACACCATCAACCTGGAGGTGAAGGAGGGAGCCCCCCTGCCCTTCTCCTACGACATTCTGAC
CACCGCGTTCGCCTACGGCAACAGGGCCTTCACCAAGTACCCCGACGA
