>Addgene plasmid #68812 | pAD/CMV/V5-DEST-Cdc42-2G | addgene partial sequence | sequence record 136252 | TK-pA-R 5'-ttgtctccttccgtgtttca-3'
CGGTACGCGTAGAATCGAGACCGAGGAGAGGGTTAGGGATAGGCTTACCTTCGAACCGCGGGCCCTCTAG
ATCAACCACTTTGTACAAGAAAGCTGGGTCTAGATATCTCGAGTGCGGCCGCTCGATCTCAGTGGTATTT
GTGAGCCAGGGCATTGGCCACACCAGCCACCACCTTCTGATAGGCAGCCTGCACCTGAGGTTAATCACTT
AGTGATGGTGATGGTGATGGTGGTGCTCGAGTCATAGCAGCACACACCTGCGGCTCTTCTTCGGTTCTGG
AGGCTCCAGGGCAGCCAATATTGCTTCATCAAACACATTCTTTAGGCCTTTCTGTGTGAGGGCAGAGCAC
TCCACATACTTGACAGCCTTCAGATCCCGCGCCAGCTTTTCAGCAGTCTCTGGAGTAATAGGCTTCTGTT
TGTTCTTGGCAAGTTTCTCAATAGTAGAGGGGTCATCTCTGAGATCAATTTGGGTCCCAACAAGCAAGAA
AGGAGTCTTTGGACAGTGGTGAGTTATCTCAGGCACCCACTTTTCTTTCACATTTTCAAATGAGGATGGA
GAGACCACTGAGAAACATACTAGAAAAACATCTGTCTGTGGATAACTTAGCGGTCGTAGTCTGTCATAAT
CCTCTTGCCCTGCAGTATCAAAAAGTCCAAGAGTGTATGGCTCTCCACCAATCATAACTGTGACTGCATA
GTTGTCAAAAACAG
